Addgene plasmid #72266: pCDH-EF1
Purpose: (Empty Backbone) Express gene of interest under EF-1 promoter
Depositing lab: Kazuhiro Oka. Depositing organization: Baylor College of Medicine.
Backbone
  Vector backbone: pCDH-CMV-MCS
  Backbone manufacturer: Systembio
  Backbone size (bp): 7133
  Modifications to backbone: ClaI/SalI fragment was replaced with EF1 + new MCS
  Vector type: Mammalian Expression, Lentiviral
Growth in bacteria
  Bacterial resistance: Ampicillin, 100 μg/mL
  Growth temperature: 37°C
  Growth strain: NEB Stable
  Copy number: High Copy
Gene/Insert
  Cloning method: Restriction Enzyme
  Sequencing primers: 5′ GCACTTGATGTAATTCTCC; 3′ CAACACCACGGAATTGTCAG
Terms and licenses: Academic/Nonprofit Terms; Industry Terms: Not Available to Industry
How to cite: pCDH-EF1 was a gift from Kazuhiro Oka (Addgene plasmid # 72266 ; http://n2t.net/addgene:72266 ; RRID:Addgene_72266)
