[The description below was written by a language model from this plasmid's Addgene catalogue record and the feature table of its GenBank file; any pLannotate feature table in this document was generated separately and was not available to it.]
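Description:
pCDH-EF1 is an empty HIV-1-based lentiviral expression backbone derived from the commercial pCDH-CMV-MCS vector. A ClaI/SalI fragment of the parent was replaced with the human EF-1α promoter and a new multiple cloning site. The plasmid is about 7.1 kb and is propagated in E. coli at high copy from a ColE1/pUC-type origin under ampicillin selection (AmpR, beta-lactamase). Remnants of the lac promoter/operator region and M13 primer sites lie in the bacterial backbone. The record lists a recombination-deficient strain for growth, a common choice for plasmids carrying repeated LTR sequences.

The transfer cassette is bounded by a truncated 5' LTR and a ΔU3 self-inactivating 3' LTR, so the integrated provirus lacks LTR promoter activity. Between them lie the Psi packaging signal, the Rev response element for Rev-dependent nuclear export of the genomic RNA, and the cPPT/CTS, which aids nuclear import of the preintegration complex. The annotated gp41 peptide is simply part of the retained env-derived sequence around the RRE. The payload position sits between the EF-1α promoter, which includes its intron A for strong constitutive expression in many mammalian cell types, and the WPRE, which enhances transcript stability and expression. Only a short gap in the feature table separates these two elements, consistent with a cloning site and no insert. The Factor Xa site annotated within the WPRE is probably an incidental sequence match. An SV40 poly(A) signal and SV40 origin follow the 3' LTR.

No mammalian selection marker or reporter is annotated. The vector is intended for restriction cloning of a gene of interest for EF-1α-driven expression, either by transfection or after packaging into lentiviral particles with helper plasmids supplied separately.
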