LOCUS       Exported 7139 bp ds-DNA circular SYN 12-MAY-2021
DEFINITION  Express gene of interest under EF-1 promoter.
ACCESSION   .
VERSION     .
KEYWORDS    pCDH-EF1
SOURCE      synthetic DNA construct
  ORGANISM  synthetic DNA construct
REFERENCE   1 (bases 1 to 7139)
  TITLE     lenti vector
  JOURNAL   Unpublished
REFERENCE   2 (bases 1 to 7139)
  AUTHORS   .
  TITLE     Direct Submission
  JOURNAL   Exported May 12, 2021 from SnapGene Server 1.1.58
            http://www.snapgene.com
FEATURES             Location/Qualifiers
     source          1..7139
                     /organism="synthetic DNA construct"
                     /mol_type="other DNA"
     LTR             234..414
                     /label=5' LTR (truncated)
                     /note="truncated 5' long terminal repeat (LTR) from HIV-1"
     misc_feature    458..583
                     /label=HIV-1 Psi
                     /note="packaging signal of human immunodeficiency virus
                     type 1"
     misc_feature    1076..1309
                     /label=RRE
                     /note="The Rev response element (RRE) of HIV-1 allows for
                     Rev-dependent mRNA export from the nucleus to the
                     cytoplasm."
     CDS             1493..1537
                     /codon_start=1
                     /product="antigenic peptide corresponding to amino acids
                     655 to 669 of the HIV envelope protein gp41 (Lutje Hulsik
                     et al., 2013)"
                     /label=gp41 peptide
                     /note="recognized by the 2H10 single-chain llama nanobody"
                     /translation="KNEQELLELDKWASL"
     misc_feature    1804..1921
                     /label=cPPT/CTS
                     /note="central polypurine tract and central termination
                     sequence of HIV-1"
     promoter        2019..3197
                     /label=EF-1-alpha promoter
                     /note="strong constitutive promoter for human elongation
                     factor EF-1-alpha"
     intron          2250..3188
                     /label=EF-1-alpha intron A
                     /note="intron upstream of the start codon of human
                     EF-1-alpha"
     primer_bind     3145..3165
                     /label=EF1a-F
                     /note="Human elongation factor-1a promoter, forward primer"
     misc_feature    3234..3822
                     /label=WPRE
                     /note="woodchuck hepatitis virus posttranscriptional
                     regulatory element"
     primer_bind     complement(3287..3307)
                     /label=WPRE-R
                     /note="WPRE, reverse primer"
     CDS             complement(3705..3716)
                     /codon_start=1
                     /product="Factor Xa recognition and cleavage site"
                     /label=Factor Xa site
                     /translation="IEGR"
     LTR             3896..4129
                     /label=3' LTR (Delta-U3)
                     /note="self-inactivating 3' long terminal repeat (LTR) from
                     HIV-1"
     polyA_signal    4201..4322
                     /label=SV40 poly(A) signal
                     /note="SV40 polyadenylation signal"
     primer_bind     complement(4238..4257)
                     /label=SV40pA-R
                     /note="SV40 polyA, reverse primer"
     primer_bind     4292..4311
                     /label=EBV-rev
                     /note="SV40 polyA terminator, reverse primer"
     rep_origin      4341..4476
                     /label=SV40 ori
                     /note="SV40 origin of replication"
     primer_bind     4403..4422
                     /label=SV40pro-F
                     /note="SV40 promoter/origin, forward primer"
     primer_bind     complement(4514..4530)
                     /label=M13 rev
                     /note="common sequencing primer, one of multiple similar
                     variants"
     primer_bind     complement(4514..4530)
                     /label=M13 Reverse
                     /note="In lacZ gene. Also called M13-rev"
     primer_bind     complement(4527..4549)
                     /label=M13/pUC Reverse
                     /note="In lacZ gene"
     protein_bind    4538..4554
                     /label=lac operator
                     /bound_moiety="lac repressor encoded by lacI"
                     /note="The lac repressor binds to the lac operator to
                     inhibit transcription in E. coli. This inhibition can be
                     relieved by adding lactose or
                     isopropyl-beta-D-thiogalactopyranoside (IPTG)."
     promoter        complement(4562..4592)
                     /label=lac promoter
                     /note="promoter for the E. coli lac operon"
     protein_bind    4607..4628
                     /label=CAP binding site
                     /bound_moiety="E. coli catabolite activator protein"
                     /note="CAP binding activates transcription in the presence
                     of cAMP."
     primer_bind     complement(4745..4762)
                     /label=L4440
                     /note="L4440 vector, forward primer"
     rep_origin      complement(4916..5504)
                     /direction=LEFT
                     /label=ori
                     /note="high-copy-number ColE1/pMB1/pBR322/pUC origin of
                     replication"
     primer_bind     complement(4996..5015)
                     /label=pBR322ori-F
                     /note="pBR322 origin, forward primer"
     CDS             complement(5675..6535)
                     /codon_start=1
                     /gene="bla"
                     /product="beta-lactamase"
                     /label=AmpR
                     /note="confers resistance to ampicillin, carbenicillin, and
                     related antibiotics"
                     /translation="MSIQHFRVALIPFFAAFCLPVFAHPETLVKVKDAEDQLGARVGYI
                     ELDLNSGKILESFRPEERFPMMSTFKVLLCGAVLSRIDAGQEQLGRRIHYSQNDLVEYS
                     PVTEKHLTDGMTVRELCSAAITMSDNTAANLLLTTIGGPKELTAFLHNMGDHVTRLDRW
                     EPELNEAIPNDERDTTMPVAMATTLRKLLTGELLTLASRQQLIDWMEADKVAGPLLRSA
                     LPAGWFIADKSGAGERGSRGIIAALGPDGKPSRIVVIYTTGSQATMDERNRQIAEIGAS
                     LIKHW"
     primer_bind     6298..6317
                     /label=Amp-R
                     /note="Ampicillin resistance gene, reverse primer"
     promoter        complement(6536..6640)
                     /gene="bla"
                     /label=AmpR promoter
     primer_bind     6708..6726
                     /label=pBRforEco
                     /note="pBR322 vectors, upsteam of EcoRI site, forward
                     primer"
     primer_bind     complement(6764..6786)
                     /label=pGEX 3'
                     /note="pGEX vectors, reverse primer"
     primer_bind     6886..6905
                     /label=pRS-marker
                     /note="pRS vectors, use to sequence yeast selectable
                     marker"
     primer_bind     7099..7121
                     /label=M13/pUC Forward
                     /note="In lacZ gene"
     primer_bind     7113..7130
                     /label=M13 Forward
                     /note="In lacZ gene. Also called M13-F20 or M13 (-21)
                     Forward"
     primer_bind     7114..7130
                     /label=M13 fwd
                     /note="common sequencing primer, one of multiple similar
                     variants"
ORIGIN
        1 acgcgtgtag tcttatgcaa tactcttgta gtcttgcaac atggtaacga tgagttagca
       61 acatgcctta caaggagaga aaaagcaccg tgcatgccga ttggtggaag taaggtggta
      121 cgatcgtgcc ttattaggaa ggcaacagac gggtctgaca tggattggac gaaccactga
      181 attgccgcat tgcagagata ttgtatttaa gtgcctagct cgatacaata aacgggtctc
      241 tctggttaga ccagatctga gcctgggagc tctctggcta actagggaac ccactgctta
      301 agcctcaata aagcttgcct tgagtgcttc aagtagtgtg tgcccgtctg ttgtgtgact
      361 ctggtaacta gagatccctc agaccctttt agtcagtgtg gaaaatctct agcagtggcg
      421 cccgaacagg gacctgaaag cgaaagggaa accagagctc tctcgacgca ggactcggct
      481 tgctgaagcg cgcacggcaa gaggcgaggg gcggcgactg gtgagtacgc caaaaatttt
      541 gactagcgga ggctagaagg agagagatgg gtgcgagagc gtcagtatta agcgggggag
      601 aattagatcg cgatgggaaa aaattcggtt aaggccaggg ggaaagaaaa aatataaatt
      661 aaaacatata gtatgggcaa gcagggagct agaacgattc gcagttaatc ctggcctgtt
      721 agaaacatca gaaggctgta gacaaatact gggacagcta caaccatccc ttcagacagg
      781 atcagaagaa cttagatcat tatataatac agtagcaacc ctctattgtg tgcatcaaag
      841 gatagagata aaagacacca aggaagcttt agacaagata gaggaagagc aaaacaaaag
      901 taagaccacc gcacagcaag cggccactga tcttcagacc tggaggagga gatatgaggg
      961 acaattggag aagtgaatta tataaatata aagtagtaaa aattgaacca ttaggagtag
     1021 cacccaccaa ggcaaagaga agagtggtgc agagagaaaa aagagcagtg ggaataggag
     1081 ctttgttcct tgggttcttg ggagcagcag gaagcactat gggcgcagcc tcaatgacgc
     1141 tgacggtaca ggccagacaa ttattgtctg gtatagtgca gcagcagaac aatttgctga
     1201 gggctattga ggcgcaacag catctgttgc aactcacagt ctggggcatc aagcagctcc
     1261 aggcaagaat cctggctgtg gaaagatacc taaaggatca acagctcctg gggatttggg
     1321 gttgctctgg aaaactcatt tgcaccactg ctgtgccttg gaatgctagt tggagtaata
     1381 aatctctgga acagattgga atcacacgac ctggatggag tgggacagag aaattaacaa
     1441 ttacacaagc ttaatacact ccttaattga agaatcgcaa aaccagcaag aaaagaatga
     1501 acaagaatta ttggaattag ataaatgggc aagtttgtgg aattggttta acataacaaa
     1561 ttggctgtgg tatataaaat tattcataat gatagtagga ggcttggtag gtttaagaat
     1621 agtttttgct gtactttcta tagtgaatag agttaggcag ggatattcac cattatcgtt
     1681 tcagacccac ctcccaaccc cgaggggacc cgacaggccc gaaggaatag aagaagaagg
     1741 tggagagaga gacagagaca gatccattcg attagtgaac ggatctcgac ggtatcggtt
     1801 aacttttaaa agaaaagggg ggattggggg gtacagtgca ggggaaagaa tagtagacat
     1861 aatagcaaca gacatacaaa ctaaagaatt acaaaaacaa attacaaaaa ttcaaaattt
     1921 tatcgatatc gatagctttg caaagatgga taaagtttta aacagagagg aatctttgca
     1981 gctaatggac cttctaggtc ttgaaaggag tgggaattgg ctccggtgcc cgtcagtggg
     2041 cagagcgcac atcgcccaca gtccccgaga agttgggggg aggggtcggc aattgaaccg
     2101 gtgcctagag aaggtggcgc ggggtaaact gggaaagtga tgtcgtgtac tggctccgcc
     2161 tttttcccga gggtggggga gaaccgtata taagtgcagt agtcgccgtg aacgttcttt
     2221 ttcgcaacgg gtttgccgcc agaacacagg taagtgccgt gtgtggttcc cgcgggcctg
     2281 gcctctttac gggttatggc ccttgcgtgc cttgaattac ttccacctgg ctgcagtacg
     2341 tgattcttga tcccgagctt cgggttggaa gtgggtggga gagttcgagg ccttgcgctt
     2401 aaggagcccc ttcgcctcgt gcttgagttg aggcctggcc tgggcgctgg ggccgccgcg
     2461 tgcgaatctg gtggcacctt cgcgcctgtc tcgctgcttt cgataagtct ctagccattt
     2521 aaaatttttg atgacctgct gcgacgcttt ttttctggca agatagtctt gtaaatgcgg
     2581 gccaagatct gcacactggt atttcggttt ttggggccgc gggcggcgac ggggcccgtg
     2641 cgtcccagcg cacatgttcg gcgaggcggg gcctgcgagc gcggccaccg agaatcggac
     2701 gggggtagtc tcaagctggc cggcctgctc tggtgcctgg cctcgcgccg ccgtgtatcg
     2761 ccccgccctg ggcggcaagg ctggcccggt cggcaccagt tgcgtgagcg gaaagatggc
     2821 cgcttcccgg ccctgctgca gggagctcaa aatggaggac gcggcgctcg ggagagcggg
     2881 cgggtgagtc acccacacaa aggaaaaggg cctttccgtc ctcagccgtc gcttcatgtg
     2941 actccacgga gtaccgggcg ccgtccaggc acctcgatta gttctcgagc ttttggagta
     3001 cgtcgtcttt aggttggggg gaggggtttt atgcgatgga gtttccccac actgagtggg
     3061 tggagactga agttaggcca gcttggcact tgatgtaatt ctccttggaa tttgcccttt
     3121 ttgagtttgg atcttggttc attctcaagc ctcagacagt ggttcaaagt ttttttcttc
     3181 catttcaggt gtcgtgagga attggatccc cgggcggccg cgaattcgtc gacaatcaac
     3241 ctctggatta caaaatttgt gaaagattga ctggtattct taactatgtt gctcctttta
     3301 cgctatgtgg atacgctgct ttaatgcctt tgtatcatgc tattgcttcc cgtatggctt
     3361 tcattttctc ctccttgtat aaatcctggt tgctgtctct ttatgaggag ttgtggcccg
     3421 ttgtcaggca acgtggcgtg gtgtgcactg tgtttgctga cgcaaccccc actggttggg
     3481 gcattgccac cacctgtcag ctcctttccg ggactttcgc tttccccctc cctattgcca
     3541 cggcggaact catcgccgcc tgccttgccc gctgctggac aggggctcgg ctgttgggca
     3601 ctgacaattc cgtggtgttg tcggggaaat catcgtcctt tccttggctg ctcgcctgtg
     3661 ttgccacctg gattctgcgc gggacgtcct tctgctacgt cccttcggcc ctcaatccag
     3721 cggaccttcc ttcccgcggc ctgctgccgg ctctgcggcc tcttccgcgt cttcgccttc
     3781 gccctcagac gagtcggatc tccctttggg ccgcctcccc gcctggtacc tttaagacca
     3841 atgacttaca aggcagctgt agatcttagc cactttttaa aagaaaaggg gggactggaa
     3901 gggctaattc actcccaacg aaaataagat ctgctttttg cttgtactgg gtctctctgg
     3961 ttagaccaga tctgagcctg ggagctctct ggctaactag ggaacccact gcttaagcct
     4021 caataaagct tgccttgagt gcttcaagta gtgtgtgccc gtctgttgtg tgactctggt
     4081 aactagagat ccctcagacc cttttagtca gtgtggaaaa tctctagcag tagtagttca
     4141 tgtcatctta ttattcagta tttataactt gcaaagaaat gaatatcaga gagtgagagg
     4201 aacttgttta ttgcagctta taatggttac aaataaagca atagcatcac aaatttcaca
     4261 aataaagcat ttttttcact gcattctagt tgtggtttgt ccaaactcat caatgtatct
     4321 tatcatgtct ggctctagct atcccgcccc taactccgcc cagttccgcc cattctccgc
     4381 cccatggctg actaattttt tttatttatg cagaggccga ggccgcctcg gcctctgagc
     4441 tattccagaa gtagtgagga ggcttttttg gaggcctaga cttttgcaga gacggcccaa
     4501 attcgtaatc atggtcatag ctgtttcctg tgtgaaattg ttatccgctc acaattccac
     4561 acaacatacg agccggaagc ataaagtgta aagcctgggg tgcctaatga gtgagctaac
     4621 tcacattaat tgcgttgcgc tcactgcccg ctttccagtc gggaaacctg tcgtgccagc
     4681 tgcattaatg aatcggccaa cgcgcgggga gaggcggttt gcgtattggg cgctcttccg
     4741 cttcctcgct cactgactcg ctgcgctcgg tcgttcggct gcggcgagcg gtatcagctc
     4801 actcaaaggc ggtaatacgg ttatccacag aatcagggga taacgcagga aagaacatgt
     4861 gagcaaaagg ccagcaaaag gccaggaacc gtaaaaaggc cgcgttgctg gcgtttttcc
     4921 ataggctccg cccccctgac gagcatcaca aaaatcgacg ctcaagtcag aggtggcgaa
     4981 acccgacagg actataaaga taccaggcgt ttccccctgg aagctccctc gtgcgctctc
     5041 ctgttccgac cctgccgctt accggatacc tgtccgcctt tctcccttcg ggaagcgtgg
     5101 cgctttctca tagctcacgc tgtaggtatc tcagttcggt gtaggtcgtt cgctccaagc
     5161 tgggctgtgt gcacgaaccc cccgttcagc ccgaccgctg cgccttatcc ggtaactatc
     5221 gtcttgagtc caacccggta agacacgact tatcgccact ggcagcagcc actggtaaca
     5281 ggattagcag agcgaggtat gtaggcggtg ctacagagtt cttgaagtgg tggcctaact
     5341 acggctacac tagaaggaca gtatttggta tctgcgctct gctgaagcca gttaccttcg
     5401 gaaaaagagt tggtagctct tgatccggca aacaaaccac cgctggtagc ggtggttttt
     5461 ttgtttgcaa gcagcagatt acgcgcagaa aaaaaggatc tcaagaagat cctttgatct
     5521 tttctacggg gtctgacgct cagtggaacg aaaactcacg ttaagggatt ttggtcatga
     5581 gattatcaaa aaggatcttc acctagatcc ttttaaatta aaaatgaagt tttaaatcaa
     5641 tctaaagtat atatgagtaa acttggtctg acagttacca atgcttaatc agtgaggcac
     5701 ctatctcagc gatctgtcta tttcgttcat ccatagttgc ctgactcccc gtcgtgtaga
     5761 taactacgat acgggagggc ttaccatctg gccccagtgc tgcaatgata ccgcgagacc
     5821 cacgctcacc ggctccagat ttatcagcaa taaaccagcc agccggaagg gccgagcgca
     5881 gaagtggtcc tgcaacttta tccgcctcca tccagtctat taattgttgc cgggaagcta
     5941 gagtaagtag ttcgccagtt aatagtttgc gcaacgttgt tgccattgct acaggcatcg
     6001 tggtgtcacg ctcgtcgttt ggtatggctt cattcagctc cggttcccaa cgatcaaggc
     6061 gagttacatg atcccccatg ttgtgcaaaa aagcggttag ctccttcggt cctccgatcg
     6121 ttgtcagaag taagttggcc gcagtgttat cactcatggt tatggcagca ctgcataatt
     6181 ctcttactgt catgccatcc gtaagatgct tttctgtgac tggtgagtac tcaaccaagt
     6241 cattctgaga atagtgtatg cggcgaccga gttgctcttg cccggcgtca atacgggata
     6301 ataccgcgcc acatagcaga actttaaaag tgctcatcat tggaaaacgt tcttcggggc
     6361 gaaaactctc aaggatctta ccgctgttga gatccagttc gatgtaaccc actcgtgcac
     6421 ccaactgatc ttcagcatct tttactttca ccagcgtttc tgggtgagca aaaacaggaa
     6481 ggcaaaatgc cgcaaaaaag ggaataaggg cgacacggaa atgttgaata ctcatactct
     6541 tcctttttca atattattga agcatttatc agggttattg tctcatgagc ggatacatat
     6601 ttgaatgtat ttagaaaaat aaacaaatag gggttccgcg cacatttccc cgaaaagtgc
     6661 cacctgacgt ctaagaaacc attattatca tgacattaac ctataaaaat aggcgtatca
     6721 cgaggccctt tcgtctcgcg cgtttcggtg atgacggtga aaacctctga cacatgcagc
     6781 tcccggagac ggtcacagct tgtctgtaag cggatgccgg gagcagacaa gcccgtcagg
     6841 gcgcgtcagc gggtgttggc gggtgtcggg gctggcttaa ctatgcggca tcagagcaga
     6901 ttgtactgag agtgcaccat atgcggtgtg aaataccgca cagatgcgta aggagaaaat
     6961 accgcatcag gcgccattcg ccattcaggc tgcgcaactg ttgggaaggg cgatcggtgc
     7021 gggcctcttc gctattacgc cagctggcga aagggggatg tgctgcaagg cgattaagtt
     7081 gggtaacgcc agggttttcc cagtcacgac gttgtaaaac gacggccagt gccaagctg
//
