LOCUS       pCDH-EF1 7133 bp DNA circular 30-NOV-2015
SOURCE
  ORGANISM
COMMENT     This file is created by Vector NTI http://www.invitrogen.com/
COMMENT     ORIGDB|GenBank
COMMENT     VNTDATE|751914025|
COMMENT     VNTDBDATE|751914025|
COMMENT     LSOWNER|
COMMENT     VNTNAME|pCDH-EF1|
COMMENT     VNTAUTHORNAME|Demo User|
COMMENT     Vector_NTI_Display_Data_(Do_Not_Edit!)
COMMENT     (SXF
COMMENT     (CGexDoc "pCDH-EF1" 0 7133
COMMENT     (CDBMol 0 0 1 1 1 0 0 0 0 "" "" 0 0 0 0 (CObList) (CObList)
            (CObList)
COMMENT     (CObList) -1 "")
COMMENT     (CDocSetData 1 1 0 0 0 0 "MAIN" 1 1 1 1 0 0 1 1 0 1 10 10 4294967295
            50 0
COMMENT     1 0 (CHomObj 0 0 0 3 75) (CWordArray) (CWordArray)
COMMENT     (CStringList "AscI" "BamHI" "ClaI" "EcoRI" "HindIII" "KpnI" "NcoI"
COMMENT     "NotI" "PacI" "PmeI" "PstI" "PvuI" "SalI" "SmaI" "XbaI" "XhoI"
            "XmaI"
COMMENT     "NheI" "MluI" "NdeI" "HpaI" "SphI") (CStringList "atg" "gtg")
COMMENT     (CStringList "taa" "tga" "tag") (CObList) 1 "{(0,1),2}" 0 0 "" 0
COMMENT     4294967295 0 0 0 0 0 0 0 "MAIN" 0 0 30 0
COMMENT     (CProteinMotifSearchObject 70 20 1 1 1 1 0 0 1 0 0 0 0 0))
COMMENT     (CMolPar 0 0 1 235 414 1 7133 0 0 0 0 0 0 0 0) (CStringList)
COMMENT     (CStringList) (CObList) (COAPar 25 250 50 0 6 4 3 7)
COMMENT     (COAPar 25 250 50 0 6 4 3 7) (COAPar 25 250 50 0 6 4 3 7)
COMMENT     (CObList #0=(CRSite (CStringList) "AscI" "ggcgcgcc" 3 0 0 0 "")
COMMENT     #1=(CRSite (CStringList) "BamHI" "ggatcc" 2 0 1 3199 0 0 "")
COMMENT     #2=(CRSite (CStringList) "ClaI" "atcgat" 3 0 1 1924 0 0 "")
COMMENT     #3=(CRSite (CStringList) "EcoRI" "gaattc" 2 0 1 3217 0 0 "")
COMMENT     #4=(CRSite (CStringList) "HindIII" "aagctt" 2 0 4 312 0 865 0 1448 0
COMMENT     4021 0 0 "")
COMMENT     #5=(CRSite (CStringList) "KpnI" "ggtacc" 6 0 1 3824 0 0 "")
COMMENT     #6=(CRSite (CStringList) "NcoI" "ccatgg" 2 0 1 4377 0 0 "")
COMMENT     #7=(CRSite (CStringList) "NotI" "gcggccgc" 3 0 1 3210 0 0 "")
COMMENT     #8=(CRSite (CStringList) "PacI" "ttaattaa" 6 0 0 0 "")
COMMENT     #9=(CRSite (CStringList) "PmeI" "gtttaaac" 5 0 0 0 "")
COMMENT     #10=(CRSite (CStringList) "PstI" "ctgcag" 6 0 2 2330 0 2835 0 0 "")
COMMENT     #11=(CRSite (CStringList) "PvuI" "cgatcg" 5 0 3 125 0 6113 0 7009 0
            0 "")
COMMENT     #12=(CRSite (CStringList) "SalI" "gtcgac" 2 0 1 3223 0 0 "")
COMMENT     #13=(CRSite (CStringList) "SmaI" "cccggg" 4 0 1 3206 0 0 "")
COMMENT     #14=(CRSite (CStringList) "XbaI" "tctaga" 2 0 0 0 "")
COMMENT     #15=(CRSite (CStringList) "XhoI" "ctcgag" 2 0 1 2979 0 0 "")
COMMENT     #16=(CRSite (CStringList) "XmaI" "cccggg" 2 0 1 3204 0 0 "")
COMMENT     #17=(CRSite (CStringList) "NheI" "gctagc" 2 0 0 0 "")
COMMENT     #18=(CRSite (CStringList) "MluI" "acgcgt" 2 0 1 2 0 0 "")
COMMENT     #19=(CRSite (CStringList) "NdeI" "catatg" 3 0 1 6914 0 0 "")
COMMENT     #20=(CRSite (CStringList) "HpaI" "gttaac" 4 0 1 1801 0 0 "")
COMMENT     #21=(CRSite (CStringList) "SphI" "gcatgc" 6 0 1 97 0 0 ""))
COMMENT     (CObList
COMMENT     #22=(CFSignal (CObList) "WPRE" 21 0 0 3228 3818 0 (CStringList)
COMMENT     (CStringList) 1 1 1 1 "3228..3818")
COMMENT     #23=(CFSignal (CObList) "RSV" 21 0 0 7 234 0 (CStringList)
            (CStringList)
COMMENT     1 1 1 1 "7..234")
COMMENT     #24=(CFSignal (CObList) "SV40 poly(A)" 21 0 0 4195 4326 0
            (CStringList)
COMMENT     (CStringList) 1 1 1 1 "4195..4326")
COMMENT     #25=(CFSignal (CObList) "cPPT" 21 0 0 1804 1921 0 (CStringList)
COMMENT     (CStringList) 1 1 1 1 "1804..1921")
COMMENT     #26=(CFSignal (CObList) "LTR" 21 0 0 3890 4123 0 (CStringList)
COMMENT     (CStringList) 1 1 1 1 "3890..4123")
COMMENT     #27=(CFSignal (CObList) "AmpR" 21 0 1 5669 6529 0 (CStringList)
COMMENT     (CStringList) 1 1 1 1 "complement(5669..6529)")
COMMENT     #28=(CFSignal (CObList) "Gag" 21 0 0 567 919 0 (CStringList)
COMMENT     (CStringList) 1 1 1 1 "567..919")
COMMENT     #29=(CFSignal (CObList) "RPE" 21 0 0 1076 1308 0 (CStringList)
COMMENT     (CStringList) 1 1 1 1 "1076..1308")
COMMENT     #30=(CFSignal (CObList) "env" 21 0 0 1309 1803 0 (CStringList)
COMMENT     (CStringList) 1 1 1 1 "1309..1803")
COMMENT     #31=(CFSignal (CObList) "pUC_ORI" 21 0 0 4851 5524 0 (CStringList)
COMMENT     (CStringList) 1 1 1 1 "4851..5524")
COMMENT     #32=(CFSignal (CObList) "LTR" 21 0 0 235 414 0 (CStringList)
COMMENT     (CStringList) 1 1 1 1 "235..414")
COMMENT     #33=(CFSignal (CObList) "EF-1 promoter" 21 0 0 1949 3197 0
            (CStringList)
COMMENT     (CStringList) 1 1 1 1 "1949..3197")
COMMENT     #34=(CFSignal (CObList) "SV40 ORI" 21 0 0 4335 4482 0 (CStringList)
COMMENT     (CStringList) 1 1 1 1 "")) (CObList) (CObList) (CObList) (CObList)
COMMENT     (CObList) (CObList)
COMMENT     (CTextView 0
COMMENT     #35=(CGroupPar (CParagraph 0 (0 0) 1 2 0 0 180)
COMMENT     (CObjectList
COMMENT     #36=(CRefLinePar
COMMENT     (CLinePar (CParagraph 0 (0 0) 0 2 0 1 233) "pCDH-EF1" 2) 5 ""
COMMENT     0 4)
COMMENT     #37=(CFolderPar
COMMENT     (CGroupPar (CParagraph 1 (0 0) 1 1 0 0 178)
COMMENT     (CObjectList
COMMENT     #38=(CLinePar (CParagraph 0 (0 0) 1 2 1 0 180)
COMMENT     "DNA 'pCDH-EF1'" 1)
COMMENT     #39=(CLinePar (CParagraph 0 (0 0) 1 2 1 0 180)
COMMENT     "Local object" 1)
COMMENT     #40=(CLinePar (CParagraph 0 (0 0) 1 2 1 0 180)
COMMENT     "Created: 11/30/15 05:00PM" 1)
COMMENT     #41=(CLinePar (CParagraph 0 (0 0) 1 2 1 0 180)
COMMENT     "Last Modified: 11/30/15 05:00PM" 1)
COMMENT     #42=(CLinePar (CParagraph 0 (0 0) 1 2 1 0 180)
COMMENT     "length: 7133 bp" 1)
COMMENT     #43=(CLinePar (CParagraph 0 (0 0) 1 2 1 0 180)
COMMENT     "storage type: Basic" 1)
COMMENT     #44=(CLinePar (CParagraph 0 (0 0) 1 2 1 0 180)
COMMENT     "form: Circular" 1))) "General Description")
COMMENT     #45=(CFolderPar
COMMENT     (CGroupPar (CParagraph 2 (0 0) 1 1 0 0 178)
COMMENT     (CObjectList
COMMENT     #46=(CLinePar (CParagraph 0 (0 0) 1 2 1 0 180)
COMMENT     "Original Source Database: GenBank" 1)
COMMENT     #47=(CLinePar (CParagraph 0 (0 0) 1 2 1 0 180)
COMMENT     "Modification Date in the Original DB: 9-APR-2015" 1)))
COMMENT     "Standard Fields")
COMMENT     #48=(CRefLinePar
COMMENT     (CLinePar (CParagraph 0 (0 0) 0 2 0 0 233) "Comments" 2) 1 ""
COMMENT     0 0)
COMMENT     #49=(CFolderPar
COMMENT     (CGroupPar (CParagraph 8 (0 0) 1 2 0 0 178) (CObjectList))
COMMENT     "Annotations")
COMMENT     #50=(CFolderPar
COMMENT     (CGroupPar (CParagraph 12 (6 0) 1 1 0 0 178)
COMMENT     (CObjectList
COMMENT     #51=(CFolderPar
COMMENT     (CGroupPar (CParagraph 21 (7 21 0) 1 1 1 0 178)
COMMENT     (CObjectList
COMMENT     #52=(CFolderPar
COMMENT     (CGroupPar
COMMENT     (CParagraph 7 (3 #23# 0) 1 2 2 0 194)
COMMENT     (CObjectList
COMMENT     #53=(CLinePar
COMMENT     (CParagraph 0 (0 0) 1 2 3 0 180)
COMMENT     "Start: 7 End: 234 " 1)
COMMENT     #54=(CLinePar
COMMENT     (CParagraph 0 (0 0) 1 2 3 0 180)
COMMENT     "Original Location Description:" 1)
COMMENT     #55=(CLinePar
COMMENT     (CParagraph 0 (0 0) 1 2 3 0 180)
COMMENT     " 7..234" 1))) "RSV")
COMMENT     #56=(CFolderPar
COMMENT     (CGroupPar
COMMENT     (CParagraph 235 (3 #32# 0) 1 2 2 0 194)
COMMENT     (CObjectList
COMMENT     #57=(CLinePar
COMMENT     (CParagraph 0 (0 0) 1 2 3 0 180)
COMMENT     "Start: 235 End: 414 " 1)
COMMENT     #58=(CLinePar
COMMENT     (CParagraph 0 (0 0) 1 2 3 0 180)
COMMENT     "Original Location Description:" 1)
COMMENT     #59=(CLinePar
COMMENT     (CParagraph 0 (0 0) 1 2 3 0 180)
COMMENT     " 235..414" 1))) "LTR")
COMMENT     #60=(CFolderPar
COMMENT     (CGroupPar
COMMENT     (CParagraph 567 (3 #28# 0) 1 2 2 0 194)
COMMENT     (CObjectList
COMMENT     #61=(CLinePar
COMMENT     (CParagraph 0 (0 0) 1 2 3 0 180)
COMMENT     "Start: 567 End: 919 " 1)
COMMENT     #62=(CLinePar
COMMENT     (CParagraph 0 (0 0) 1 2 3 0 180)
COMMENT     "Original Location Description:" 1)
COMMENT     #63=(CLinePar
COMMENT     (CParagraph 0 (0 0) 1 2 3 0 180)
COMMENT     " 567..919" 1))) "Gag")
COMMENT     #64=(CFolderPar
COMMENT     (CGroupPar
COMMENT     (CParagraph 1076 (3 #29# 0) 1 2 2 0 194)
COMMENT     (CObjectList
COMMENT     #65=(CLinePar
COMMENT     (CParagraph 0 (0 0) 1 2 3 0 180)
COMMENT     "Start: 1076 End: 1308" 1)
COMMENT     #66=(CLinePar
COMMENT     (CParagraph 0 (0 0) 1 2 3 0 180)
COMMENT     "Original Location Description:" 1)
COMMENT     #67=(CLinePar
COMMENT     (CParagraph 0 (0 0) 1 2 3 0 180)
COMMENT     " 1076..1308" 1))) "RPE")
COMMENT     #68=(CFolderPar
COMMENT     (CGroupPar
COMMENT     (CParagraph 1309 (3 #30# 0) 1 2 2 0 194)
COMMENT     (CObjectList
COMMENT     #69=(CLinePar
COMMENT     (CParagraph 0 (0 0) 1 2 3 0 180)
COMMENT     "Start: 1309 End: 1803" 1)
COMMENT     #70=(CLinePar
COMMENT     (CParagraph 0 (0 0) 1 2 3 0 180)
COMMENT     "Original Location Description:" 1)
COMMENT     #71=(CLinePar
COMMENT     (CParagraph 0 (0 0) 1 2 3 0 180)
COMMENT     " 1309..1803" 1))) "env")
COMMENT     #72=(CFolderPar
COMMENT     (CGroupPar
COMMENT     (CParagraph 1804 (3 #25# 0) 1 2 2 0 194)
COMMENT     (CObjectList
COMMENT     #73=(CLinePar
COMMENT     (CParagraph 0 (0 0) 1 2 3 0 180)
COMMENT     "Start: 1804 End: 1921" 1)
COMMENT     #74=(CLinePar
COMMENT     (CParagraph 0 (0 0) 1 2 3 0 180)
COMMENT     "Original Location Description:" 1)
COMMENT     #75=(CLinePar
COMMENT     (CParagraph 0 (0 0) 1 2 3 0 180)
COMMENT     " 1804..1921" 1))) "cPPT")
COMMENT     #76=(CFolderPar
COMMENT     (CGroupPar
COMMENT     (CParagraph 1949 (3 #33# 0) 1 2 2 0 194)
COMMENT     (CObjectList
COMMENT     #77=(CLinePar
COMMENT     (CParagraph 0 (0 0) 1 2 3 0 180)
COMMENT     "Start: 1949 End: 3197" 1)
COMMENT     #78=(CLinePar
COMMENT     (CParagraph 0 (0 0) 1 2 3 0 180)
COMMENT     "Original Location Description:" 1)
COMMENT     #79=(CLinePar
COMMENT     (CParagraph 0 (0 0) 1 2 3 0 180)
COMMENT     " 1949..3197" 1))) "EF-1 promoter")
COMMENT     #80=(CFolderPar
COMMENT     (CGroupPar
COMMENT     (CParagraph 3228 (3 #22# 0) 1 2 2 0 194)
COMMENT     (CObjectList
COMMENT     #81=(CLinePar
COMMENT     (CParagraph 0 (0 0) 1 2 3 0 180)
COMMENT     "Start: 3228 End: 3818" 1)
COMMENT     #82=(CLinePar
COMMENT     (CParagraph 0 (0 0) 1 2 3 0 180)
COMMENT     "Original Location Description:" 1)
COMMENT     #83=(CLinePar
COMMENT     (CParagraph 0 (0 0) 1 2 3 0 180)
COMMENT     " 3228..3818" 1))) "WPRE")
COMMENT     #84=(CFolderPar
COMMENT     (CGroupPar
COMMENT     (CParagraph 3890 (3 #26# 0) 1 2 2 0 194)
COMMENT     (CObjectList
COMMENT     #85=(CLinePar
COMMENT     (CParagraph 0 (0 0) 1 2 3 0 180)
COMMENT     "Start: 3890 End: 4123" 1)
COMMENT     #86=(CLinePar
COMMENT     (CParagraph 0 (0 0) 1 2 3 0 180)
COMMENT     "Original Location Description:" 1)
COMMENT     #87=(CLinePar
COMMENT     (CParagraph 0 (0 0) 1 2 3 0 180)
COMMENT     " 3890..4123" 1))) "LTR")
COMMENT     #88=(CFolderPar
COMMENT     (CGroupPar
COMMENT     (CParagraph 4195 (3 #24# 0) 1 2 2 0 194)
COMMENT     (CObjectList
COMMENT     #89=(CLinePar
COMMENT     (CParagraph 0 (0 0) 1 2 3 0 180)
COMMENT     "Start: 4195 End: 4326" 1)
COMMENT     #90=(CLinePar
COMMENT     (CParagraph 0 (0 0) 1 2 3 0 180)
COMMENT     "Original Location Description:" 1)
COMMENT     #91=(CLinePar
COMMENT     (CParagraph 0 (0 0) 1 2 3 0 180)
COMMENT     " 4195..4326" 1))) "SV40 poly(A)")
COMMENT     #92=(CFolderPar
COMMENT     (CGroupPar
COMMENT     (CParagraph 4335 (3 #34# 0) 1 2 2 0 194)
COMMENT     (CObjectList
COMMENT     #93=(CLinePar
COMMENT     (CParagraph 0 (0 0) 1 2 3 0 180)
COMMENT     "Start: 4335 End: 4482" 1))) "SV40 ORI")
COMMENT     #94=(CFolderPar
COMMENT     (CGroupPar
COMMENT     (CParagraph 4851 (3 #31# 0) 1 2 2 0 194)
COMMENT     (CObjectList
COMMENT     #95=(CLinePar
COMMENT     (CParagraph 0 (0 0) 1 2 3 0 180)
COMMENT     "Start: 4851 End: 5524" 1)
COMMENT     #96=(CLinePar
COMMENT     (CParagraph 0 (0 0) 1 2 3 0 180)
COMMENT     "Original Location Description:" 1)
COMMENT     #97=(CLinePar
COMMENT     (CParagraph 0 (0 0) 1 2 3 0 180)
COMMENT     " 4851..5524" 1))) "pUC_ORI")
COMMENT     #98=(CFolderPar
COMMENT     (CGroupPar
COMMENT     (CParagraph 5669 (3 #27# 0) 1 2 2 0 194)
COMMENT     (CObjectList
COMMENT     #99=(CLinePar
COMMENT     (CParagraph 0 (0 0) 1 2 3 0 180)
COMMENT     "Start: 5669 End: 6529 (Complementary)"
COMMENT     1)
COMMENT     #100=(CLinePar
COMMENT     (CParagraph 0 (0 0) 1 2 3 0 180)
COMMENT     "Original Location Description:" 1)
COMMENT     #101=(CLinePar
COMMENT     (CParagraph 0 (0 0) 1 2 3 0 180)
COMMENT     " complement(5669..6529)" 1))) "AmpR")))
COMMENT     "Misc. Feature (13 total)"))) "Feature Map")
COMMENT     #102=(CFolderPar
COMMENT     (CGroupPar (CParagraph 13 (0 0) 1 1 0 0 178)
COMMENT     (CObjectList
COMMENT     #103=(CRSFolderPar
COMMENT     (CFolderPar
COMMENT     (CGroupPar (CParagraph 74618336 (8 0) 1 1 1 0 178)
COMMENT     (CObjectList)) "AscI: 0 sites") 2 6 "GGCGCGCC"
COMMENT     "CCGCGCGG")
COMMENT     #104=(CRSFolderPar
COMMENT     (CFolderPar
COMMENT     (CGroupPar (CParagraph 74618368 (8 0) 1 1 1 0 178)
COMMENT     (CObjectList
COMMENT     #105=(CGroupPar
COMMENT     (CParagraph 0 (10 #1# 0) 1 2 2 0 180)
COMMENT     (CObjectList
COMMENT     #106=(CLinePar
COMMENT     (CParagraph 0 (1 #1# 1) 1 2 2 0 191)
COMMENT     " N1: 3199 " 1))))) "BamHI: 1 site")
COMMENT     1 5 "GGATCC" "CCTAGG")
COMMENT     #107=(CRSFolderPar
COMMENT     (CFolderPar
COMMENT     (CGroupPar (CParagraph 74618432 (8 0) 1 1 1 0 178)
COMMENT     (CObjectList
COMMENT     #108=(CGroupPar
COMMENT     (CParagraph 0 (10 #2# 0) 1 2 2 0 180)
COMMENT     (CObjectList
COMMENT     #109=(CLinePar
COMMENT     (CParagraph 0 (1 #2# 1) 1 2 2 0 191)
COMMENT     " N1: 1924 " 1))))) "ClaI: 1 site")
COMMENT     2 4 "ATCGAT" "TAGCTA")
COMMENT     #110=(CRSFolderPar
COMMENT     (CFolderPar
COMMENT     (CGroupPar (CParagraph 74618496 (8 0) 1 1 1 0 178)
COMMENT     (CObjectList
COMMENT     #111=(CGroupPar
COMMENT     (CParagraph 0 (10 #3# 0) 1 2 2 0 180)
COMMENT     (CObjectList
COMMENT     #112=(CLinePar
COMMENT     (CParagraph 0 (1 #3# 1) 1 2 2 0 191)
COMMENT     " N1: 3217 " 1))))) "EcoRI: 1 site")
COMMENT     1 5 "GAATTC" "CTTAAG")
COMMENT     #113=(CRSFolderPar
COMMENT     (CFolderPar
COMMENT     (CGroupPar (CParagraph 74618560 (8 0) 1 1 1 0 178)
COMMENT     (CObjectList
COMMENT     #114=(CGroupPar
COMMENT     (CParagraph 0 (10 #4# 0) 1 2 2 0 180)
COMMENT     (CObjectList
COMMENT     #115=(CLinePar
COMMENT     (CParagraph 0 (1 #4# 1) 1 2 2 0 191)
COMMENT     " N1: 312 " 1)
COMMENT     #116=(CLinePar
COMMENT     (CParagraph 0 (1 #4# 2) 1 2 2 0 191)
COMMENT     " N2: 865 " 1)
COMMENT     #117=(CLinePar
COMMENT     (CParagraph 0 (1 #4# 3) 1 2 2 0 191)
COMMENT     " N3: 1448 " 1)
COMMENT     #118=(CLinePar
COMMENT     (CParagraph 0 (1 #4# 4) 1 2 2 0 191)
COMMENT     " N4: 4021 " 1)))))
COMMENT     "HindIII: 4 sites") 1 5 "AAGCTT" "TTCGAA")
COMMENT     #119=(CRSFolderPar
COMMENT     (CFolderPar
COMMENT     (CGroupPar (CParagraph 74619520 (8 0) 1 1 1 0 178)
COMMENT     (CObjectList
COMMENT     #120=(CGroupPar
COMMENT     (CParagraph 0 (10 #20# 0) 1 2 2 0 180)
COMMENT     (CObjectList
COMMENT     #121=(CLinePar
COMMENT     (CParagraph 0 (1 #20# 1) 1 2 2 0 191)
COMMENT     " N1: 1801 " 1))))) "HpaI: 1 site")
COMMENT     3 3 "GTTAAC" "CAATTG")
COMMENT     #122=(CRSFolderPar
COMMENT     (CFolderPar
COMMENT     (CGroupPar (CParagraph 74618624 (8 0) 1 1 1 0 178)
COMMENT     (CObjectList
COMMENT     #123=(CGroupPar
COMMENT     (CParagraph 0 (10 #5# 0) 1 2 2 0 180)
COMMENT     (CObjectList
COMMENT     #124=(CLinePar
COMMENT     (CParagraph 0 (1 #5# 1) 1 2 2 0 191)
COMMENT     " N1: 3824 " 1))))) "KpnI: 1 site")
COMMENT     5 1 "GGTACC" "CCATGG")
COMMENT     #125=(CRSFolderPar
COMMENT     (CFolderPar
COMMENT     (CGroupPar (CParagraph 74619392 (8 0) 1 1 1 0 178)
COMMENT     (CObjectList
COMMENT     #126=(CGroupPar
COMMENT     (CParagraph 0 (10 #18# 0) 1 2 2 0 180)
COMMENT     (CObjectList
COMMENT     #127=(CLinePar
COMMENT     (CParagraph 0 (1 #18# 1) 1 2 2 0 191)
COMMENT     " N1: 2 " 1))))) "MluI: 1 site") 1 5
COMMENT     "ACGCGT" "TGCGCA")
COMMENT     #128=(CRSFolderPar
COMMENT     (CFolderPar
COMMENT     (CGroupPar (CParagraph 74618688 (8 0) 1 1 1 0 178)
COMMENT     (CObjectList
COMMENT     #129=(CGroupPar
COMMENT     (CParagraph 0 (10 #6# 0) 1 2 2 0 180)
COMMENT     (CObjectList
COMMENT     #130=(CLinePar
COMMENT     (CParagraph 0 (1 #6# 1) 1 2 2 0 191)
COMMENT     " N1: 4377 " 1))))) "NcoI: 1 site")
COMMENT     1 5 "CCATGG" "GGTACC")
COMMENT     #131=(CRSFolderPar
COMMENT     (CFolderPar
COMMENT     (CGroupPar (CParagraph 74619456 (8 0) 1 1 1 0 178)
COMMENT     (CObjectList
COMMENT     #132=(CGroupPar
COMMENT     (CParagraph 0 (10 #19# 0) 1 2 2 0 180)
COMMENT     (CObjectList
COMMENT     #133=(CLinePar
COMMENT     (CParagraph 0 (1 #19# 1) 1 2 2 0 191)
COMMENT     " N1: 6914 " 1))))) "NdeI: 1 site")
COMMENT     2 4 "CATATG" "GTATAC")
COMMENT     #134=(CRSFolderPar
COMMENT     (CFolderPar
COMMENT     (CGroupPar (CParagraph 74619328 (8 0) 1 1 1 0 178)
COMMENT     (CObjectList)) "NheI: 0 sites") 1 5 "GCTAGC"
COMMENT     "CGATCG")
COMMENT     #135=(CRSFolderPar
COMMENT     (CFolderPar
COMMENT     (CGroupPar (CParagraph 74618752 (8 0) 1 1 1 0 178)
COMMENT     (CObjectList
COMMENT     #136=(CGroupPar
COMMENT     (CParagraph 0 (10 #7# 0) 1 2 2 0 180)
COMMENT     (CObjectList
COMMENT     #137=(CLinePar
COMMENT     (CParagraph 0 (1 #7# 1) 1 2 2 0 191)
COMMENT     " N1: 3210 " 1))))) "NotI: 1 site")
COMMENT     2 6 "GCGGCCGC" "CGCCGGCG")
COMMENT     #138=(CRSFolderPar
COMMENT     (CFolderPar
COMMENT     (CGroupPar (CParagraph 74618784 (8 0) 1 1 1 0 178)
COMMENT     (CObjectList)) "PacI: 0 sites") 5 3 "TTAATTAA"
COMMENT     "AATTAATT")
COMMENT     #139=(CRSFolderPar
COMMENT     (CFolderPar
COMMENT     (CGroupPar (CParagraph 74618816 (8 0) 1 1 1 0 178)
COMMENT     (CObjectList)) "PmeI: 0 sites") 4 4 "GTTTAAAC"
COMMENT     "CAAATTTG")
COMMENT     #140=(CRSFolderPar
COMMENT     (CFolderPar
COMMENT     (CGroupPar (CParagraph 74618848 (8 0) 1 1 1 0 178)
COMMENT     (CObjectList
COMMENT     #141=(CGroupPar
COMMENT     (CParagraph 0 (10 #10# 0) 1 2 2 0 180)
COMMENT     (CObjectList
COMMENT     #142=(CLinePar
COMMENT     (CParagraph 0 (1 #10# 1) 1 2 2 0 191)
COMMENT     " N1: 2330 " 1)
COMMENT     #143=(CLinePar
COMMENT     (CParagraph 0 (1 #10# 2) 1 2 2 0 191)
COMMENT     " N2: 2835 " 1))))) "PstI: 2 sites")
COMMENT     5 1 "CTGCAG" "GACGTC")
COMMENT     #144=(CRSFolderPar
COMMENT     (CFolderPar
COMMENT     (CGroupPar (CParagraph 74618944 (8 0) 1 1 1 0 178)
COMMENT     (CObjectList
COMMENT     #145=(CGroupPar
COMMENT     (CParagraph 0 (10 #11# 0) 1 2 2 0 180)
COMMENT     (CObjectList
COMMENT     #146=(CLinePar
COMMENT     (CParagraph 0 (1 #11# 1) 1 2 2 0 191)
COMMENT     " N1: 125 " 1)
COMMENT     #147=(CLinePar
COMMENT     (CParagraph 0 (1 #11# 2) 1 2 2 0 191)
COMMENT     " N2: 6113 " 1)
COMMENT     #148=(CLinePar
COMMENT     (CParagraph 0 (1 #11# 3) 1 2 2 0 191)
COMMENT     " N3: 7009 " 1))))) "PvuI: 3 sites")
COMMENT     4 2 "CGATCG" "GCTAGC")
COMMENT     #149=(CRSFolderPar
COMMENT     (CFolderPar
COMMENT     (CGroupPar (CParagraph 74619008 (8 0) 1 1 1 0 178)
COMMENT     (CObjectList
COMMENT     #150=(CGroupPar
COMMENT     (CParagraph 0 (10 #12# 0) 1 2 2 0 180)
COMMENT     (CObjectList
COMMENT     #151=(CLinePar
COMMENT     (CParagraph 0 (1 #12# 1) 1 2 2 0 191)
COMMENT     " N1: 3223 " 1))))) "SalI: 1 site")
COMMENT     1 5 "GTCGAC" "CAGCTG")
COMMENT     #152=(CRSFolderPar
COMMENT     (CFolderPar
COMMENT     (CGroupPar (CParagraph 74619072 (8 0) 1 1 1 0 178)
COMMENT     (CObjectList
COMMENT     #153=(CGroupPar
COMMENT     (CParagraph 0 (10 #13# 0) 1 2 2 0 180)
COMMENT     (CObjectList
COMMENT     #154=(CLinePar
COMMENT     (CParagraph 0 (1 #13# 1) 1 2 2 0 191)
COMMENT     " N1: 3206 " 1))))) "SmaI: 1 site")
COMMENT     3 3 "CCCGGG" "GGGCCC")
COMMENT     #155=(CRSFolderPar
COMMENT     (CFolderPar
COMMENT     (CGroupPar (CParagraph 74619584 (8 0) 1 1 1 0 178)
COMMENT     (CObjectList
COMMENT     #156=(CGroupPar
COMMENT     (CParagraph 0 (10 #21# 0) 1 2 2 0 180)
COMMENT     (CObjectList
COMMENT     #157=(CLinePar
COMMENT     (CParagraph 0 (1 #21# 1) 1 2 2 0 191)
COMMENT     " N1: 97 " 1))))) "SphI: 1 site") 5
COMMENT     1 "GCATGC" "CGTACG")
COMMENT     #158=(CRSFolderPar
COMMENT     (CFolderPar
COMMENT     (CGroupPar (CParagraph 74619136 (8 0) 1 1 1 0 178)
COMMENT     (CObjectList)) "XbaI: 0 sites") 1 5 "TCTAGA"
COMMENT     "AGATCT")
COMMENT     #159=(CRSFolderPar
COMMENT     (CFolderPar
COMMENT     (CGroupPar (CParagraph 74619200 (8 0) 1 1 1 0 178)
COMMENT     (CObjectList
COMMENT     #160=(CGroupPar
COMMENT     (CParagraph 0 (10 #15# 0) 1 2 2 0 180)
COMMENT     (CObjectList
COMMENT     #161=(CLinePar
COMMENT     (CParagraph 0 (1 #15# 1) 1 2 2 0 191)
COMMENT     " N1: 2979 " 1))))) "XhoI: 1 site")
COMMENT     1 5 "CTCGAG" "GAGCTC")
COMMENT     #162=(CRSFolderPar
COMMENT     (CFolderPar
COMMENT     (CGroupPar (CParagraph 74619264 (8 0) 1 1 1 0 178)
COMMENT     (CObjectList
COMMENT     #163=(CGroupPar
COMMENT     (CParagraph 0 (10 #16# 0) 1 2 2 0 180)
COMMENT     (CObjectList
COMMENT     #164=(CLinePar
COMMENT     (CParagraph 0 (1 #16# 1) 1 2 2 0 191)
COMMENT     " N1: 3204 " 1))))) "XmaI: 1 site")
COMMENT     1 5 "CCCGGG" "GGGCCC")))
COMMENT     "Restriction/Methylation Map"))))
COMMENT     (CGraphView
COMMENT     (CWStyleSheet
COMMENT     (CObjectList
COMMENT     #165=(CWidgetStyle "RSite Label" 1 (LOGPEN 0 0 13408563) 1 0 1
COMMENT     (LOGFONT 0 0 0 0 400 0 0 0 0 3 2 1 18 "Georgia") 0.555556 0 1 5
COMMENT     "@N (@S)" 0)
COMMENT     #166=(CWidgetStyle "Signal Label" 1 (LOGPEN 0 0 0) 1 0 1
COMMENT     (LOGFONT 0 0 0 0 700 0 0 0 0 3 2 1 34 "Arial") 0.666667 0 1 1
COMMENT     "@N" 0)
COMMENT     #167=(CWidgetStyle "Molecule Label 2" 0 0 1
COMMENT     (LOGFONT 0 0 0 0 400 0 0 0 0 3 2 1 18 "Georgia") 0.555556 0 1 16
COMMENT     "@L bp" 0)
COMMENT     #168=(CWidgetStyle "Molecule Label 1" 0 0 1
COMMENT     (LOGFONT 0 0 0 0 400 0 0 0 0 3 2 1 34 "Verdana") 0.833333 0 1 1
COMMENT     "@N" 0)
COMMENT     #169=(CWidgetStyle "Shape 3" 1 (LOGPEN 0 0 3355545) 1 1
COMMENT     (LOGBRUSH 0 6724095 0) 0 0 1 (LOGSHAPE 9 1 0.8 1.8 0))
COMMENT     #170=(CWidgetStyle "Shape 1" 1 (LOGPEN 0 0 6723840) 1 1
COMMENT     (LOGBRUSH 0 10079334 0) 0 0 1 (LOGSHAPE 9 1 0.8 1.8 0))
COMMENT     #171=(CWidgetStyle "Axis" 1 (LOGPEN 0 0 10079436) 2 1
COMMENT     (LOGBRUSH 0 13434879 0) 0 0 1 (LOGSHAPE 10 1 0 0 0))
COMMENT     #172=(CWidgetStyle "Line 2" 1 (LOGPEN 0 0 6723840) 8 0 0 0 1
COMMENT     (LOGSHAPE 1 1.9 0 0 0))
COMMENT     #173=(CWidgetStyle "RSite" 1 (LOGPEN 0 0 10053171) 8 0 0 0 1
COMMENT     (LOGSHAPE 1 1.9 0 0 0))
COMMENT     #174=(CWidgetStyle "Short Signal" 1 (LOGPEN 0 0 13395507) 10 0 0 0 1
COMMENT     (LOGSHAPE 1 1.9 0 0 0))
COMMENT     #175=(CWidgetStyle "Uniq RSite Label" 1 (LOGPEN 0 0 153) 1 0 1
COMMENT     (LOGFONT 0 0 0 0 400 0 0 0 0 3 2 1 18 "Georgia") 0.555556 128 1
COMMENT     5 "@N (@S)" 0)
COMMENT     #176=(CWidgetStyle "Vanilla" 1 (LOGPEN 0 0 0) 1 1
COMMENT     (LOGBRUSH 0 16777215 0) 1
COMMENT     (LOGFONT 0 0 0 0 400 0 0 0 0 7 48 2 18 "Times New Roman") 0.8 0
COMMENT     1 2 "?" 0)
COMMENT     #177=(CWidgetStyle "Mark 1" 0 0 1
COMMENT     (LOGFONT 0 0 0 0 400 0 0 0 2 7 48 2 2 "Windings") 0.7 0 1 2 "?"
COMMENT     0)
COMMENT     #178=(CWidgetStyle "Motif Label" 1 (LOGPEN 0 0 16744512) 1 0 1
COMMENT     (LOGFONT 0 0 0 0 400 0 0 0 0 3 2 1 34 "Arial") 0.611111 8388608
COMMENT     1 65535 "@N (@H)" 0)
COMMENT     #179=(CWidgetStyle "Fragment Label 2" 1 (LOGPEN 0 0 0) 1 0 1
COMMENT     (LOGFONT 0 0 0 0 400 0 0 0 0 3 2 1 49 "Courier New") 1.05 0 1 48
COMMENT     "@F bp (molecule @L bp)" 0)
COMMENT     #180=(CWidgetStyle "Fragment Label 1" 1 (LOGPEN 0 0 0) 1 0 1
COMMENT     (LOGFONT 0 0 0 0 400 0 0 0 0 3 2 1 34 "Arial") 0.91 0 1 1
COMMENT     "Fragment of @N" 0)
COMMENT     #181=(CWidgetStyle "Shape 4" 1 (LOGPEN 0 0 0) 1 1
COMMENT     (LOGBRUSH 2 8388608 5) 0 0 0)
COMMENT     #182=(CWidgetStyle "Shape 2" 1 (LOGPEN 0 0 0) 1 1 (LOGBRUSH 0 128 0)
            0
COMMENT     0 0)
COMMENT     #183=(CWidgetStyle "Shape 0" 1 (LOGPEN 0 0 0) 1 1 (LOGBRUSH 0 0 0) 0
            0
COMMENT     0)
COMMENT     #184=(CWidgetStyle "ORF" 1 (LOGPEN 0 0 16384) 8 0 0 0 1
COMMENT     (LOGSHAPE 7 0.2 3.41182 2.86186 0.609808))
COMMENT     #185=(CWidgetStyle "Line 4" 1 (LOGPEN 0 0 32768) 8 0 0 0 0)
COMMENT     #186=(CWidgetStyle "Line 3" 1 (LOGPEN 0 0 16711680) 8 0 0 0 0)
COMMENT     #187=(CWidgetStyle "Line 1" 1 (LOGPEN 0 0 16711680) 1 0 0 0 0)
COMMENT     #188=(CWidgetStyle "Short Promoter" 1 (LOGPEN 0 0 128) 6 0 0 0 0)
COMMENT     #189=(CWidgetStyle "Motif" 1 (LOGPEN 0 0 0) 1 0 0 0 0)
COMMENT     #190=(CWidgetStyle "Line 0" 1 (LOGPEN 0 0 0) 8 0 0 0 0)
COMMENT     #191=(CWidgetStyle "Void" 0 0 0 0 0)
COMMENT     #192=(CWidgetStyle "General Label" 1 (LOGPEN 0 0 0) 1 0 1
COMMENT     (LOGFONT 0 0 0 0 400 0 0 0 0 3 2 1 18 "Times New Roman") 0.91 0
COMMENT     1 3 "@T @N " 0)
COMMENT     #193=(CWidgetStyle "Position" 1 (LOGPEN 0 0 0) 1 0 0 0 0)
COMMENT     #194=(CWidgetStyle "Annotation" 0 0 1
COMMENT     (LOGFONT 0 0 0 0 400 0 0 0 0 3 2 1 18 "Times New Roman") 0.91 0
COMMENT     0 0)
COMMENT     #195=(CWidgetStyle "Position Label" 1 (LOGPEN 0 0 8388608) 1 0 1
COMMENT     (LOGFONT 0 0 0 0 400 0 1 0 0 3 2 1 34 "Arial") 0.63 8388608 1 1
COMMENT     "@N" 0)
COMMENT     #196=(CWidgetStyle "Range" 1 (LOGPEN 0 0 0) 1 1
COMMENT     (LOGBRUSH 0 16777215 0) 0 0 0)
COMMENT     #197=(CWidgetStyle "Range Label" 1 (LOGPEN 0 0 8388608) 1 0 1
COMMENT     (LOGFONT 0 0 0 0 400 0 1 0 0 3 2 1 34 "Arial") 0.63 8388608 1 1
COMMENT     "@N" 0)
COMMENT     #198=(CWidgetStyle "ORF Label" 1 (LOGPEN 0 0 49216) 1 0 1
COMMENT     (LOGFONT 0 0 0 0 400 0 0 0 0 3 2 1 18 "Times New Roman")
COMMENT     0.611111 0 1 65535 "@N" 0)
COMMENT     #199=(CWidgetStyle "CDS Label" 1 (LOGPEN 0 0 4227264) 1 0 1
COMMENT     (LOGFONT 0 0 0 0 400 0 0 0 0 3 2 1 34 "Arial") 0.555556 255 1 1
COMMENT     "@N" 0)
COMMENT     #200=(CWidgetStyle "Shape 5" 1 (LOGPEN 0 0 0) 3 1
COMMENT     (LOGBRUSH 0 16777113 0) 1
COMMENT     (LOGFONT 0 0 0 0 400 0 0 0 0 7 48 2 50 "Arial") 0.9 0 0 1
COMMENT     (LOGSHAPE 9 1 0.8 1.8 0))
COMMENT     #201=(CWidgetStyle "CDS" 1 (LOGPEN 0 0 0) 1 1 (LOGBRUSH 2 39423 3) 0
            0
COMMENT     1 (LOGSHAPE 9 1 0.8 1.8 0))
COMMENT     #202=(CWidgetStyle "Label 2" 1 (LOGPEN 0 0 4227264) 1 0 1
COMMENT     (LOGFONT 0 0 0 0 400 0 0 0 0 3 2 1 34 "Arial") 0.944444 8388608
COMMENT     1 1 "@N" 0)
COMMENT     #203=(CWidgetStyle "Label 3" 1 (LOGPEN 0 0 8421376) 1 0 1
COMMENT     (LOGFONT 0 0 0 0 700 255 0 0 0 3 2 1 34 "Arial") 0.833333 255 1
COMMENT     5 "@N (@S)" 0)
COMMENT     #204=(CWidgetStyle "Label 4" 1 (LOGPEN 0 0 8437824) 1 0 1
COMMENT     (LOGFONT 0 0 0 0 400 0 0 0 0 3 2 1 34 "Arial") 0.722222 0 1 5
COMMENT     "@N (@S)" 0)) 0.164644 1.74233 0.164644 2.53336
COMMENT     (70 (CShapeMapEntry 0 "Unique RSite" 1 "Uniq RSite Label") 67
COMMENT     (CShapeMapEntry 0 "ORF" 0 "ORF Label")) 60.0567 60.0567 39 39 0.1
COMMENT     -6428) 1 1 0 1 1
COMMENT     (mapper: 16.7613 -17.3142 60.0567 60.0567 0.01 10 -1 7133 7133 1 0
            0)
COMMENT     #205=(CGroupWidget (CWidget 0 (0 0) 1 2 0 0 Nil 0 100)
COMMENT     (CObjectList
COMMENT     #206=(CGroupWidget (CWidget 1 (0 0) 1 2 0 0 Nil -1695 100)
COMMENT     (CObjectList
COMMENT     #207=(CAxis
COMMENT     (CWideLine
COMMENT     (CWidget 0 (0 0) 1 2 0 0 #171# 75241012 0)
COMMENT     (LOGPEN 0 2 10079436) 2 (LOGBRUSH 0 13434879 0) 1
COMMENT     6.27506 6.27306 1 0.0214037) 0.087946)
COMMENT     #208=(CLabel
COMMENT     (CWidget 1001 (0 0) 1 2 0 0 #168# 1952674919 100)
COMMENT     (LOGPEN 0 0 13408563) 1
COMMENT     (LOGFONT 87 33 0 0 400 0 0 0 0 3 2 1 34 "Verdana")
COMMENT     1.74233 0.833333 0 "pCDH-EF1" "@N" 1 0 0.871165 0
COMMENT     -10 5.59471 1.46528 Nil)
COMMENT     #209=(CLabel
COMMENT     (CWidget 1002 (0 0) 1 2 0 0 #167# 1633772385 100)
COMMENT     (LOGPEN 0 0 13408563) 1
COMMENT     (LOGFONT 57 21 0 0 400 0 0 0 0 3 2 1 18 "Georgia")
COMMENT     1.74233 0.555556 0 "7133 bp" "@L bp" 16 0 -0.871165
COMMENT     0 -10.8 3.06377 0.932452 Nil)) (CObjectList))
COMMENT     #210=(CGroupWidget (CWidget 10 (6 0) 1 2 0 0 Nil -1067 100)
COMMENT     (CObjectList
COMMENT     #211=(CGroupWidget
COMMENT     (CWidget 21 (7 21 0) 1 2 0 0 Nil -858 100)
COMMENT     (CObjectList
COMMENT     #212=(CWideArrow
COMMENT     (CWideLine
COMMENT     (CWidget 0 (3 #22# 0) 1 2 0 0 #170#
COMMENT     1667321128 100) (LOGPEN 0 0 6723840) 1
COMMENT     (LOGBRUSH 0 10079334 0) 1 2.91541 3.43517 1
COMMENT     0.082322) 0.8 1.8 0)
COMMENT     #213=(CLabel
COMMENT     (CWidget 0 (0 0) 1 2 0 0 #166# 1734828916 100)
COMMENT     (LOGPEN 0 0 0) 1
COMMENT     (LOGFONT 69 26 0 0 700 0 0 0 0 3 2 1 34
COMMENT     "Arial") 1.74233 0.666667 0 "WPRE" "@N" 1
COMMENT     2.90867 -26.1349 0 -10 2.7474 1.11561 #212#)
COMMENT     #214=(CWideArrow
COMMENT     (CWideLine
COMMENT     (CWidget 0 (3 #23# 0) 1 2 0 0 #170# 0 100)
COMMENT     (LOGPEN 0 0 6723840) 1
COMMENT     (LOGBRUSH 0 10079334 0) 1 6.06739 6.26791 1
COMMENT     0.082322) 0.8 1.8 0)
COMMENT     #215=(CLabel (CWidget 0 (0 0) 1 2 0 0 #166# 0 100)
COMMENT     (LOGPEN 0 0 0) 1
COMMENT     (LOGFONT 69 26 0 0 700 0 0 0 0 3 2 1 34
COMMENT     "Arial") 1.74233 0.666667 0 "RSV" "@N" 1
COMMENT     3.06992 12.1963 0 -10 1.91486 1.11561 #214#)
COMMENT     #216=(CWideArrow
COMMENT     (CWideLine
COMMENT     (CWidget 0 (3 #24# 0) 1 2 0 0 #170# 0 100)
COMMENT     (LOGPEN 0 0 6723840) 1
COMMENT     (LOGBRUSH 0 10079334 0) 1 2.46864 2.58473 1
COMMENT     0.082322) 0.8 1.8 0)
COMMENT     #217=(CLabel (CWidget 0 (0 0) 1 2 0 0 #166# 0 100)
COMMENT     (LOGPEN 0 0 0) 1
COMMENT     (LOGFONT 69 26 0 0 700 0 0 0 0 3 2 1 34
COMMENT     "Arial") 1.74233 0.666667 0 "SV40 poly(A)"
COMMENT     "@N" 1 -11.4633 -8.71165 0 -10 5.44485
COMMENT     1.11561 #216#)
COMMENT     #218=(CWideArrow
COMMENT     (CWideLine
COMMENT     (CWidget 0 (3 #25# 0) 1 2 0 0 #170# 0 100)
COMMENT     (LOGPEN 0 0 6723840) 1
COMMENT     (LOGBRUSH 0 10079334 0) 1 4.58374 4.68752 1
COMMENT     0.082322) 0.8 1.8 0)
COMMENT     #219=(CLabel (CWidget 0 (0 0) 1 2 0 0 #166# 0 100)
COMMENT     (LOGPEN 0 0 0) 1
COMMENT     (LOGFONT 69 26 0 0 700 0 0 0 0 3 2 1 34
COMMENT     "Arial") 1.74233 0.666667 0 "cPPT" "@N" 1
COMMENT     13.2724 -5.22699 0 -10 2.28118 1.11561 #218#)
COMMENT     #220=(CWideArrow
COMMENT     (CWideLine
COMMENT     (CWidget 0 (3 #26# 0) 1 2 0 0 #170# 383 100)
COMMENT     (LOGPEN 0 0 6723840) 1
COMMENT     (LOGBRUSH 0 10079334 0) 1 2.64717 2.85297 1
COMMENT     0.082322) 0.8 1.8 0)
COMMENT     #221=(CLabel (CWidget 0 (0 0) 1 2 0 0 #166# 0 100)
COMMENT     (LOGPEN 0 0 0) 1
COMMENT     (LOGFONT 69 26 0 0 700 0 0 0 0 3 2 1 34
COMMENT     "Arial") 1.74233 0.666667 0 "LTR" "@N" 1
COMMENT     -6.25927 -12.1963 0 -10 1.7983 1.11561 #220#)
COMMENT     #222=(CWideArrow
COMMENT     (CWideLine
COMMENT     (CWidget 0 (3 #27# 0) 1 2 0 0 #170# 0 100)
COMMENT     (LOGPEN 0 0 6723840) 1
COMMENT     (LOGBRUSH 0 10079334 0) 1 0.531194 1.28841 1
COMMENT     0.082322) 0.8 1.8 1)
COMMENT     #223=(CLabel (CWidget 0 (0 0) 1 2 0 0 #166# 0 100)
COMMENT     (LOGPEN 0 0 0) 1
COMMENT     (LOGFONT 69 26 0 0 700 0 0 0 0 3 2 1 34
COMMENT     "Arial") 1.74233 0.666667 0 "AmpR" "@N" 1
COMMENT     -12.3246 5.22699 0 -10 2.6808 1.11561 #222#)
COMMENT     #224=(CWideArrow
COMMENT     (CWideLine
COMMENT     (CWidget 0 (3 #28# 0) 1 2 0 0 #170# 0 100)
COMMENT     (LOGPEN 0 0 6723840) 1
COMMENT     (LOGBRUSH 0 10079334 0) 1 5.46496 5.77541 1
COMMENT     0.082322) 0.8 1.8 0)
COMMENT     #225=(CLabel (CWidget 0 (0 0) 1 2 0 0 #166# 0 100)
COMMENT     (LOGPEN 0 0 0) 1
COMMENT     (LOGFONT 69 26 0 0 700 0 0 0 0 3 2 1 34
COMMENT     "Arial") 1.74233 0.666667 0 "Gag" "@N" 1
COMMENT     11.8977 5.22699 0 -10 1.7983 1.11561 #224#)
COMMENT     #226=(CWideArrow
COMMENT     (CWideLine
COMMENT     (CWidget 0 (3 #29# 0) 1 2 0 0 #170# 0 100)
COMMENT     (LOGPEN 0 0 6723840) 1
COMMENT     (LOGBRUSH 0 10079334 0) 1 5.12285 5.32777 1
COMMENT     0.082322) 0.8 1.8 0)
COMMENT     #227=(CLabel (CWidget 0 (0 0) 1 2 0 0 #166# 0 100)
COMMENT     (LOGPEN 0 0 0) 1
COMMENT     (LOGFONT 69 26 0 0 700 0 0 0 0 3 2 1 34
COMMENT     "Arial") 1.74233 0.666667 0 "RPE" "@N" 1
COMMENT     12.7882 1.74233 0 -10 1.91486 1.11561 #226#)
COMMENT     #228=(CWideArrow
COMMENT     (CWideLine
COMMENT     (CWidget 0 (3 #30# 0) 1 2 0 0 #170# 0 100)
COMMENT     (LOGPEN 0 0 6723840) 1
COMMENT     (LOGBRUSH 0 10079334 0) 1 4.68752 5.12285 1
COMMENT     0.082322) 0.8 1.8 0)
COMMENT     #229=(CLabel (CWidget 0 (0 0) 1 2 0 0 #166# 0 100)
COMMENT     (LOGPEN 0 0 0) 1
COMMENT     (LOGFONT 69 26 0 0 700 0 0 0 0 3 2 1 34
COMMENT     "Arial") 1.74233 0.666667 0 "env" "@N" 1
COMMENT     12.6923 -1.74233 0 -10 1.56519 1.11561 #228#)
COMMENT     #230=(CWideArrow
COMMENT     (CWideLine
COMMENT     (CWidget 0 (3 #31# 0) 1 2 0 0 #170# 0 100)
COMMENT     (LOGPEN 0 0 6723840) 1
COMMENT     (LOGBRUSH 0 10079334 0) 1 1.41505 2.00781 1
COMMENT     0.082322) 0.8 1.8 0)
COMMENT     #231=(CLabel (CWidget 0 (0 0) 1 2 0 0 #166# 0 100)
COMMENT     (LOGPEN 0 0 0) 1
COMMENT     (LOGFONT 69 26 0 0 700 0 0 0 0 3 2 1 34
COMMENT     "Arial") 1.74233 0.666667 0 "pUC ORI" "@N" 1
COMMENT     -13.7208 -1.74233 0 -10 3.74646 1.11561 #230#)
COMMENT     #232=(CWideArrow
COMMENT     (CWideLine
COMMENT     (CWidget 0 (3 #32# 0) 1 2 0 0 #170# 0 100)
COMMENT     (LOGPEN 0 0 6723840) 1
COMMENT     (LOGBRUSH 0 10079334 0) 1 5.90909 6.06739 1
COMMENT     0.082322) 0.8 1.8 0)
COMMENT     #233=(CLabel (CWidget 0 (0 0) 1 2 0 0 #166# 0 100)
COMMENT     (LOGPEN 0 0 0) 1
COMMENT     (LOGFONT 69 26 0 0 700 0 0 0 0 3 2 1 34
COMMENT     "Arial") 1.74233 0.666667 0 "LTR" "@N" 1
COMMENT     10.9984 6.96932 0 -10 1.7983 1.11561 #232#)
COMMENT     #234=(CWideArrow
COMMENT     (CWideLine
COMMENT     (CWidget 0 (3 #33# 0) 1 2 0 0 #170# 0 100)
COMMENT     (LOGPEN 0 0 6723840) 1
COMMENT     (LOGBRUSH 0 10079334 0) 1 3.46155 4.56 1
COMMENT     0.082322) 0.8 1.8 0)
COMMENT     #235=(CLabel (CWidget 0 (0 0) 1 2 0 0 #166# 0 100)
COMMENT     (LOGPEN 0 0 0) 1
COMMENT     (LOGFONT 69 26 0 0 700 0 0 0 0 3 2 1 34
COMMENT     "Arial") 1.74233 0.666667 0 "EF-1 promoter"
COMMENT     "@N" 1 12.9145 -10.454 0 -10 6.02764 1.11561
COMMENT     #234#)
COMMENT     #236=(CWideArrow
COMMENT     (CWideLine
COMMENT     (CWidget 0 (3 #34# 0) 1 2 0 0 #170# 0 100)
COMMENT     (LOGPEN 0 0 6723840) 1
COMMENT     (LOGBRUSH 0 10079334 0) 1 2.33145 2.46161 1
COMMENT     0.082322) 0.8 1.8 0)
COMMENT     #237=(CLabel (CWidget 0 (0 0) 1 2 0 0 #166# 0 100)
COMMENT     (LOGPEN 0 0 0) 1
COMMENT     (LOGFONT 69 26 0 0 700 0 0 0 0 3 2 1 34
COMMENT     "Arial") 1.74233 0.666667 0 "SV40 ORI" "@N"
COMMENT     1 -12.9692 -5.22699 0 -10 4.02953 1.11561
COMMENT     #236#)) (CObjectList))) (CObjectList))
COMMENT     #238=(CGroupWidget (CWidget 11 (8 0) 1 2 0 0 Nil -544 100)
COMMENT     (CObjectList
COMMENT     #239=(CGroupWidget
COMMENT     (CWidget 1 (10 #1# 0) 1 2 0 0 Nil -335 100)
COMMENT     (CObjectList
COMMENT     #240=(CScratch
COMMENT     (CWidget 1 (1 #1# 1) 1 2 0 0 #173# 0 100)
COMMENT     (LOGPEN 0 8 10053171) 8 1 3.46067 1.9
COMMENT     0.082322 1)
COMMENT     #241=(CLabel (CWidget 0 (0 0) 1 2 0 0 #175# 0 100)
COMMENT     (LOGPEN 0 0 153) 1
COMMENT     (LOGFONT 57 21 0 0 400 0 0 0 0 3 2 1 18
COMMENT     "Georgia") 1.74233 0.555556 128
COMMENT     "{\\i Bam}HI (3199)" "@N (@S)" 5 7.51967
COMMENT     -15.681 0 -10 5.31165 0.932452 #240#))
COMMENT     (CObjectList))
COMMENT     #242=(CGroupWidget
COMMENT     (CWidget 1 (10 #2# 0) 1 2 0 0 Nil -649 100)
COMMENT     (CObjectList
COMMENT     #243=(CScratch
COMMENT     (CWidget 1 (1 #2# 1) 1 2 0 0 #173# 0 100)
COMMENT     (LOGPEN 0 8 10053171) 8 1 4.58198 1.9
COMMENT     0.082322 1)
COMMENT     #244=(CLabel (CWidget 0 (0 0) 1 2 0 0 #175# 0 100)
COMMENT     (LOGPEN 0 0 153) 1
COMMENT     (LOGFONT 57 21 0 0 400 0 0 0 0 3 2 1 18
COMMENT     "Georgia") 1.74233 0.555556 128
COMMENT     "{\\i Cla}I (1924)" "@N (@S)" 5 14.4403
COMMENT     -6.96932 0 -10 4.24599 0.932452 #243#))
COMMENT     (CObjectList))
COMMENT     #245=(CGroupWidget
COMMENT     (CWidget 1 (10 #3# 0) 1 2 0 0 Nil -440 100)
COMMENT     (CObjectList
COMMENT     #246=(CScratch
COMMENT     (CWidget 1 (1 #3# 1) 1 2 0 0 #173# 0 100)
COMMENT     (LOGPEN 0 8 10053171) 8 1 3.44484 1.9
COMMENT     0.082322 1)
COMMENT     #247=(CLabel (CWidget 0 (0 0) 1 2 0 0 #175# 0 100)
COMMENT     (LOGPEN 0 0 153) 1
COMMENT     (LOGFONT 57 21 0 0 400 0 0 0 0 3 2 1 18
COMMENT     "Georgia") 1.74233 0.555556 128
COMMENT     "{\\i Eco}RI (3217)" "@N (@S)" 5 7.3649
COMMENT     -22.6503 0 -10 5.01193 0.932452 #246#))
COMMENT     (CObjectList))
COMMENT     #248=(CGroupWidget
COMMENT     (CWidget 1 (10 #5# 0) 1 2 0 0 Nil -1591 100)
COMMENT     (CObjectList
COMMENT     #249=(CScratch
COMMENT     (CWidget 1 (1 #5# 1) 1 2 0 0 #173# 0 100)
COMMENT     (LOGPEN 0 8 10053171) 8 1 2.91101 1.9
COMMENT     0.082322 1)
COMMENT     #250=(CLabel (CWidget 0 (0 0) 1 2 0 0 #175# 0 100)
COMMENT     (LOGPEN 0 0 153) 1
COMMENT     (LOGFONT 57 21 0 0 400 0 0 0 0 3 2 1 18
COMMENT     "Georgia") 1.74233 0.555556 128
COMMENT     "{\\i Kpn}I (3824)" "@N (@S)" 5 -6.03176
COMMENT     -13.9386 0 -10 4.59566 0.932452 #249#))
COMMENT     (CObjectList))
COMMENT     #251=(CGroupWidget
COMMENT     (CWidget 1 (10 #6# 0) 1 2 0 0 Nil -230 100)
COMMENT     (CObjectList
COMMENT     #252=(CScratch
COMMENT     (CWidget 1 (1 #6# 1) 1 2 0 0 #173# 0 100)
COMMENT     (LOGPEN 0 8 10053171) 8 1 2.42467 1.9
COMMENT     0.082322 1)
COMMENT     #253=(CLabel (CWidget 0 (0 0) 1 2 0 0 #175# 0 100)
COMMENT     (LOGPEN 0 0 153) 1
COMMENT     (LOGFONT 57 21 0 0 400 0 0 0 0 3 2 1 18
COMMENT     "Georgia") 1.74233 0.555556 128
COMMENT     "{\\i Nco}I (4377)" "@N (@S)" 5 -12.5491
COMMENT     -6.96932 0 -10 4.71221 0.932452 #252#))
COMMENT     (CObjectList))
COMMENT     #254=(CGroupWidget
COMMENT     (CWidget 1 (10 #7# 0) 1 2 0 0 Nil -1277 100)
COMMENT     (CObjectList
COMMENT     #255=(CScratch
COMMENT     (CWidget 1 (1 #7# 1) 1 2 0 0 #173# 0 100)
COMMENT     (LOGPEN 0 8 10053171) 8 1 3.451 1.9 0.082322
COMMENT     1)
COMMENT     #256=(CLabel (CWidget 0 (0 0) 1 2 0 0 #175# 0 100)
COMMENT     (LOGPEN 0 0 153) 1
COMMENT     (LOGFONT 57 21 0 0 400 0 0 0 0 3 2 1 18
COMMENT     "Georgia") 1.74233 0.555556 128
COMMENT     "{\\i Not}I (3210)" "@N (@S)" 5 7.13302
COMMENT     -20.908 0 -10 4.4791 0.932452 #255#))
COMMENT     (CObjectList))
COMMENT     #257=(CGroupWidget
COMMENT     (CWidget 1 (10 #12# 0) 1 2 0 0 Nil -2114 100)
COMMENT     (CObjectList
COMMENT     #258=(CScratch
COMMENT     (CWidget 1 (1 #12# 1) 1 2 0 0 #173# 0 100)
COMMENT     (LOGPEN 0 8 10053171) 8 1 3.43957 1.9
COMMENT     0.082322 1)
COMMENT     #259=(CLabel (CWidget 0 (0 0) 1 2 0 0 #175# 0 100)
COMMENT     (LOGPEN 0 0 153) 1
COMMENT     (LOGFONT 57 21 0 0 400 0 0 0 0 3 2 1 18
COMMENT     "Georgia") 1.74233 0.555556 128
COMMENT     "{\\i Sal}I (3223)" "@N (@S)" 5 6.91841
COMMENT     -24.3926 0 -10 4.24599 0.932452 #258#))
COMMENT     (CObjectList))
COMMENT     #260=(CGroupWidget
COMMENT     (CWidget 1 (10 #13# 0) 1 2 0 0 Nil -1904 100)
COMMENT     (CObjectList
COMMENT     #261=(CScratch
COMMENT     (CWidget 1 (1 #13# 1) 1 2 0 0 #173# 0 100)
COMMENT     (LOGPEN 0 8 10053171) 8 1 3.45452 1.9
COMMENT     0.082322 1)
COMMENT     #262=(CLabel (CWidget 0 (0 0) 1 2 0 0 #175# 0 100)
COMMENT     (LOGPEN 0 0 153) 1
COMMENT     (LOGFONT 57 21 0 0 400 0 0 0 0 3 2 1 18
COMMENT     "Georgia") 1.74233 0.555556 128
COMMENT     "{\\i Sma}I (3206)" "@N (@S)" 5 7.28551
COMMENT     -19.1656 0 -10 4.76217 0.932452 #261#))
COMMENT     (CObjectList))
COMMENT     #263=(CGroupWidget
COMMENT     (CWidget 1 (10 #15# 0) 1 2 0 0 Nil -2218 100)
COMMENT     (CObjectList
COMMENT     #264=(CScratch
COMMENT     (CWidget 1 (1 #15# 1) 1 2 0 0 #173# 0 100)
COMMENT     (LOGPEN 0 8 10053171) 8 1 3.65415 1.9
COMMENT     0.082322 1)
COMMENT     #265=(CLabel (CWidget 0 (0 0) 1 2 0 0 #175# 0 100)
COMMENT     (LOGPEN 0 0 153) 1
COMMENT     (LOGFONT 57 21 0 0 400 0 0 0 0 3 2 1 18
COMMENT     "Georgia") 1.74233 0.555556 128
COMMENT     "{\\i Xho}I (2979)" "@N (@S)" 5 9.19395
COMMENT     -13.9386 0 -10 4.64561 0.932452 #264#))
COMMENT     (CObjectList))
COMMENT     #266=(CGroupWidget
COMMENT     (CWidget 1 (10 #16# 0) 1 2 0 0 Nil -2532 100)
COMMENT     (CObjectList
COMMENT     #267=(CScratch
COMMENT     (CWidget 1 (1 #16# 1) 1 2 0 0 #173# 0 100)
COMMENT     (LOGPEN 0 8 10053171) 8 1 3.45628 1.9
COMMENT     0.082322 1)
COMMENT     #268=(CLabel (CWidget 0 (0 0) 1 2 0 0 #175# 0 100)
COMMENT     (LOGPEN 0 0 153) 1
COMMENT     (LOGFONT 57 21 0 0 400 0 0 0 0 3 2 1 18
COMMENT     "Georgia") 1.74233 0.555556 128
COMMENT     "{\\i Xma}I (3204)" "@N (@S)" 5 7.31467
COMMENT     -17.4233 0 -10 4.87872 0.932452 #267#))
COMMENT     (CObjectList))
COMMENT     #269=(CGroupWidget
COMMENT     (CWidget 1 (10 #18# 0) 1 2 0 0 Nil -2323 100)
COMMENT     (CObjectList
COMMENT     #270=(CScratch
COMMENT     (CWidget 1 (1 #18# 1) 1 2 0 0 #173# 0 100)
COMMENT     (LOGPEN 0 8 10053171) 8 1 6.27231 1.9
COMMENT     0.082322 1)
COMMENT     #271=(CLabel (CWidget 0 (0 0) 1 2 0 0 #175# 0 100)
COMMENT     (LOGPEN 0 0 153) 1
COMMENT     (LOGFONT 57 21 0 0 400 0 0 0 0 3 2 1 18
COMMENT     "Georgia") 1.74233 0.555556 128
COMMENT     "{\\i Mlu}I (2)" "@N (@S)" 5 2.75202 15.681 0
COMMENT     -10 3.13038 0.932452 #270#)) (CObjectList))
COMMENT     #272=(CGroupWidget
COMMENT     (CWidget 1 (10 #19# 0) 1 2 0 0 Nil -1486 100)
COMMENT     (CObjectList
COMMENT     #273=(CScratch
COMMENT     (CWidget 1 (1 #19# 1) 1 2 0 0 #173# 0 100)
COMMENT     (LOGPEN 0 8 10053171) 8 1 0.193481 1.9
COMMENT     0.082322 1)
COMMENT     #274=(CLabel (CWidget 0 (0 0) 1 2 0 0 #175# 0 100)
COMMENT     (LOGPEN 0 0 153) 1
COMMENT     (LOGFONT 57 21 0 0 400 0 0 0 0 3 2 1 18
COMMENT     "Georgia") 1.74233 0.555556 128
COMMENT     "{\\i Nde}I (6914)" "@N (@S)" 5 -8.85179
COMMENT     10.454 0 -10 4.52905 0.932452 #273#))
COMMENT     (CObjectList))
COMMENT     #275=(CGroupWidget
COMMENT     (CWidget 1 (10 #20# 0) 1 2 0 0 Nil -1904 100)
COMMENT     (CObjectList
COMMENT     #276=(CScratch
COMMENT     (CWidget 1 (1 #20# 1) 1 2 0 0 #173# 0 100)
COMMENT     (LOGPEN 0 8 10053171) 8 1 4.69016 1.9
COMMENT     0.082322 1)
COMMENT     #277=(CLabel
COMMENT     (CWidget 0 (0 0) 1 2 0 0 #175# 1633771873 100)
COMMENT     (LOGPEN 0 0 153) 1
COMMENT     (LOGFONT 57 21 0 0 400 0 0 0 0 3 2 1 18
COMMENT     "Georgia") 1.74233 0.555556 128
COMMENT     "{\\i Hpa}I (1801)" "@N (@S)" 5 14.4746
COMMENT     -3.48466 0 -10 4.59566 0.932452 #276#))
COMMENT     (CObjectList))
COMMENT     #278=(CGroupWidget
COMMENT     (CWidget 1 (10 #21# 0) 1 2 0 0 Nil -2428 100)
COMMENT     (CObjectList
COMMENT     #279=(CScratch
COMMENT     (CWidget 1 (1 #21# 1) 1 2 0 0 #173# 987 100)
COMMENT     (LOGPEN 0 8 10053171) 8 1 6.18876 1.9
COMMENT     0.082322 1)
COMMENT     #280=(CLabel
COMMENT     (CWidget 0 (0 0) 1 2 0 0 #175# 1635017063 100)
COMMENT     (LOGPEN 0 0 153) 1
COMMENT     (LOGFONT 57 21 0 0 400 0 0 0 0 3 2 1 18
COMMENT     "Georgia") 1.74233 0.555556 128
COMMENT     "{\\i Sph}I (97)" "@N (@S)" 5 3.90125 13.9386
COMMENT     0 -10 3.5966 0.932452 #279#)) (CObjectList))
COMMENT     #281=(CGroupWidget
COMMENT     (CWidget 2 (10 #10# 0) 1 2 0 0 Nil -440 100)
COMMENT     (CObjectList
COMMENT     #282=(CScratch
COMMENT     (CWidget 1 (1 #10# 1) 1 2 0 0 #173# 0 100)
COMMENT     (LOGPEN 0 8 10053171) 8 1 4.22492 1.9
COMMENT     0.082322 1)
COMMENT     #283=(CLabel (CWidget 0 (0 0) 1 2 0 0 #165# 0 100)
COMMENT     (LOGPEN 0 0 13408563) 1
COMMENT     (LOGFONT 57 21 0 0 400 0 0 0 0 3 2 1 18
COMMENT     "Georgia") 1.74233 0.555556 0
COMMENT     "{\\i Pst}I (2330)" "@N (@S)" 5 13.3215
COMMENT     -8.71165 0 -10 4.29594 0.932452 #282#)
COMMENT     #284=(CScratch
COMMENT     (CWidget 2 (1 #10# 2) 1 2 0 0 #173# 0 100)
COMMENT     (LOGPEN 0 8 10053171) 8 1 3.7808 1.9 0.082322
COMMENT     1)
COMMENT     #285=(CLabel (CWidget 0 (0 0) 1 2 0 0 #165# 0 100)
COMMENT     (LOGPEN 0 0 13408563) 1
COMMENT     (LOGFONT 57 21 0 0 400 0 0 0 0 3 2 1 18
COMMENT     "Georgia") 1.74233 0.555556 0
COMMENT     "{\\i Pst}I (2835)" "@N (@S)" 5 10.1403
COMMENT     -12.1963 0 -10 4.24599 0.932452 #284#))
COMMENT     (CObjectList))
COMMENT     #286=(CGroupWidget
COMMENT     (CWidget 3 (10 #11# 0) 1 2 0 0 Nil -126 100)
COMMENT     (CObjectList
COMMENT     #287=(CScratch
COMMENT     (CWidget 1 (1 #11# 1) 1 2 0 0 #173# 0 100)
COMMENT     (LOGPEN 0 8 10053171) 8 1 6.16413 1.9
COMMENT     0.082322 1)
COMMENT     #288=(CLabel (CWidget 0 (0 0) 1 2 0 0 #165# 0 100)
COMMENT     (LOGPEN 0 0 13408563) 1
COMMENT     (LOGFONT 57 21 0 0 400 0 0 0 0 3 2 1 18
COMMENT     "Georgia") 1.74233 0.555556 0
COMMENT     "{\\i Pvu}I (125)" "@N (@S)" 5 8.58172 10.454
COMMENT     0 -10 4.01287 0.932452 #287#)
COMMENT     #289=(CScratch
COMMENT     (CWidget 2 (1 #11# 2) 1 2 0 0 #173# 0 100)
COMMENT     (LOGPEN 0 8 10053171) 8 1 0.897928 1.9
COMMENT     0.082322 1)
COMMENT     #290=(CLabel (CWidget 0 (0 0) 1 2 0 0 #165# 0 100)
COMMENT     (LOGPEN 0 0 13408563) 1
COMMENT     (LOGFONT 57 21 0 0 400 0 0 0 0 3 2 1 18
COMMENT     "Georgia") 1.74233 0.555556 0
COMMENT     "{\\i Pvu}I (6113)" "@N (@S)" 5 -12.401
COMMENT     6.96932 0 -10 4.42915 0.932452 #289#)
COMMENT     #291=(CScratch
COMMENT     (CWidget 3 (1 #11# 3) 1 2 0 0 #173# 0 100)
COMMENT     (LOGPEN 0 8 10053171) 8 1 0.109932 1.9
COMMENT     0.082322 1)
COMMENT     #292=(CLabel (CWidget 0 (0 0) 1 2 0 0 #165# 0 100)
COMMENT     (LOGPEN 0 0 13408563) 1
COMMENT     (LOGFONT 57 21 0 0 400 0 0 0 0 3 2 1 18
COMMENT     "Georgia") 1.74233 0.555556 0
COMMENT     "{\\i Pvu}I (7009)" "@N (@S)" 5 -4.55392
COMMENT     12.1963 0 -10 4.71221 0.932452 #291#))
COMMENT     (CObjectList))
COMMENT     #293=(CGroupWidget
COMMENT     (CWidget 4 (10 #4# 0) 1 2 0 0 Nil -1800 100)
COMMENT     (CObjectList
COMMENT     #294=(CScratch
COMMENT     (CWidget 1 (1 #4# 1) 1 2 0 0 #173# 0 100)
COMMENT     (LOGPEN 0 8 10053171) 8 1 5.99967 1.9
COMMENT     0.082322 1)
COMMENT     #295=(CLabel (CWidget 0 (0 0) 1 2 0 0 #165# 0 100)
COMMENT     (LOGPEN 0 0 13408563) 1
COMMENT     (LOGFONT 57 21 0 0 400 0 0 0 0 3 2 1 18
COMMENT     "Georgia") 1.74233 0.555556 0
COMMENT     "{\\i Hin}dIII (312)" "@N (@S)" 5 11.3675
COMMENT     8.71165 0 -10 5.07853 0.932452 #294#)
COMMENT     #296=(CScratch
COMMENT     (CWidget 2 (1 #4# 2) 1 2 0 0 #173# 0 100)
COMMENT     (LOGPEN 0 8 10053171) 8 1 5.51333 1.9
COMMENT     0.082322 1)
COMMENT     #297=(CLabel (CWidget 0 (0 0) 1 2 0 0 #165# 0 100)
COMMENT     (LOGPEN 0 0 13408563) 1
COMMENT     (LOGFONT 57 21 0 0 400 0 0 0 0 3 2 1 18
COMMENT     "Georgia") 1.74233 0.555556 0
COMMENT     "{\\i Hin}dIII (865)" "@N (@S)" 5 14.2381
COMMENT     3.48466 0 -10 5.12849 0.932452 #296#)
COMMENT     #298=(CScratch
COMMENT     (CWidget 3 (1 #4# 3) 1 2 0 0 #173# 0 100)
COMMENT     (LOGPEN 0 8 10053171) 8 1 5.00061 1.9
COMMENT     0.082322 1)
COMMENT     #299=(CLabel (CWidget 0 (0 0) 1 2 0 0 #165# 0 100)
COMMENT     (LOGPEN 0 0 13408563) 1
COMMENT     (LOGFONT 57 21 0 0 400 0 0 0 0 3 2 1 18
COMMENT     "Georgia") 1.74233 0.555556 0
COMMENT     "{\\i Hin}dIII (1448)" "@N (@S)" 5 14.8767 0
COMMENT     0 -10 5.54476 0.932452 #298#)
COMMENT     #300=(CScratch
COMMENT     (CWidget 4 (1 #4# 4) 1 2 0 0 #173# 0 100)
COMMENT     (LOGPEN 0 8 10053171) 8 1 2.73776 1.9
COMMENT     0.082322 1)
COMMENT     #301=(CLabel (CWidget 0 (0 0) 1 2 0 0 #165# 0 100)
COMMENT     (LOGPEN 0 0 13408563) 1
COMMENT     (LOGFONT 57 21 0 0 400 0 0 0 0 3 2 1 18
COMMENT     "Georgia") 1.74233 0.555556 0
COMMENT     "{\\i Hin}dIII (4021)" "@N (@S)" 5 -9.40933
COMMENT     -10.454 0 -10 5.59471 0.932452 #300#))
COMMENT     (CObjectList))) (CObjectList))
COMMENT     #302=(CGroupWidget (CWidget 14 (16 0) 1 2 0 0 Nil -1486 100)
COMMENT     (CObjectList) (CObjectList))
COMMENT     #303=(CGroupWidget (CWidget 12 (0 0) 1 2 0 0 Nil -2009 100)
COMMENT     (CObjectList) (CObjectList))) (CObjectList)))
COMMENT     (CSeqView 10 10 (CObjectList) (CObList) 1 (CObList)) (CObList)
            2081696188
COMMENT     (CStringList) 0 2081694076 (CObList)))
FEATURES             Location/Qualifiers
     misc_feature    3228..3818
                     /vntifkey="21"
                     /label=WPRE
     misc_feature    7..234
                     /vntifkey="21"
                     /label=RSV
     misc_feature    4195..4326
                     /vntifkey="21"
                     /label=SV40\poly(A)
     misc_feature    1804..1921
                     /vntifkey="21"
                     /label=cPPT
     misc_feature    3890..4123
                     /vntifkey="21"
                     /label=LTR
     misc_feature    complement(5669..6529)
                     /vntifkey="21"
                     /label=AmpR
     misc_feature    567..919
                     /vntifkey="21"
                     /label=Gag
     misc_feature    1076..1308
                     /vntifkey="21"
                     /label=RPE
     misc_feature    1309..1803
                     /vntifkey="21"
                     /label=env
     misc_feature    4851..5524
                     /vntifkey="21"
                     /label=pUC_ORI
     misc_feature    235..414
                     /vntifkey="21"
                     /label=LTR
     misc_feature    1949..3197
                     /vntifkey="21"
                     /label=EF-1\promoter
     misc_feature    4335..4482
                     /vntifkey="21"
                     /label=SV40\ORI
BASE COUNT  1773 a 1682 c 1904 g 1774 t
ORIGIN
        1 acgcgtgtag tcttatgcaa tactcttgta gtcttgcaac atggtaacga tgagttagca
       61 acatgcctta caaggagaga aaaagcaccg tgcatgccga ttggtggaag taaggtggta
      121 cgatcgtgcc ttattaggaa ggcaacagac gggtctgaca tggattggac gaaccactga
      181 attgccgcat tgcagagata ttgtatttaa gtgcctagct cgatacaata aacgggtctc
      241 tctggttaga ccagatctga gcctgggagc tctctggcta actagggaac ccactgctta
      301 agcctcaata aagcttgcct tgagtgcttc aagtagtgtg tgcccgtctg ttgtgtgact
      361 ctggtaacta gagatccctc agaccctttt agtcagtgtg gaaaatctct agcagtggcg
      421 cccgaacagg gacctgaaag cgaaagggaa accagagctc tctcgacgca ggactcggct
      481 tgctgaagcg cgcacggcaa gaggcgaggg gcggcgactg gtgagtacgc caaaaatttt
      541 gactagcgga ggctagaagg agagagatgg gtgcgagagc gtcagtatta agcgggggag
      601 aattagatcg cgatgggaaa aaattcggtt aaggccaggg ggaaagaaaa aatataaatt
      661 aaaacatata gtatgggcaa gcagggagct agaacgattc gcagttaatc ctggcctgtt
      721 agaaacatca gaaggctgta gacaaatact gggacagcta caaccatccc ttcagacagg
      781 atcagaagaa cttagatcat tatataatac agtagcaacc ctctattgtg tgcatcaaag
      841 gatagagata aaagacacca aggaagcttt agacaagata gaggaagagc aaaacaaaag
      901 taagaccacc gcacagcaag cggccactga tcttcagacc tggaggagga gatatgaggg
      961 acaattggag aagtgaatta tataaatata aagtagtaaa aattgaacca ttaggagtag
     1021 cacccaccaa ggcaaagaga agagtggtgc agagagaaaa aagagcagtg ggaataggag
     1081 ctttgttcct tgggttcttg ggagcagcag gaagcactat gggcgcagcc tcaatgacgc
     1141 tgacggtaca ggccagacaa ttattgtctg gtatagtgca gcagcagaac aatttgctga
     1201 gggctattga ggcgcaacag catctgttgc aactcacagt ctggggcatc aagcagctcc
     1261 aggcaagaat cctggctgtg gaaagatacc taaaggatca acagctcctg gggatttggg
     1321 gttgctctgg aaaactcatt tgcaccactg ctgtgccttg gaatgctagt tggagtaata
     1381 aatctctgga acagattgga atcacacgac ctggatggag tgggacagag aaattaacaa
     1441 ttacacaagc ttaatacact ccttaattga agaatcgcaa aaccagcaag aaaagaatga
     1501 acaagaatta ttggaattag ataaatgggc aagtttgtgg aattggttta acataacaaa
     1561 ttggctgtgg tatataaaat tattcataat gatagtagga ggcttggtag gtttaagaat
     1621 agtttttgct gtactttcta tagtgaatag agttaggcag ggatattcac cattatcgtt
     1681 tcagacccac ctcccaaccc cgaggggacc cgacaggccc gaaggaatag aagaagaagg
     1741 tggagagaga gacagagaca gatccattcg attagtgaac ggatctcgac ggtatcggtt
     1801 aacttttaaa agaaaagggg ggattggggg gtacagtgca ggggaaagaa tagtagacat
     1861 aatagcaaca gacatacaaa ctaaagaatt acaaaaacaa attacaaaaa ttcaaaattt
     1921 tatcgatagc tttgcaaaga tggataaagt tttaaacaga gaggaatctt tgcagctaat
     1981 ggaccttcta ggtcttgaaa ggagtgggaa ttggctccgg tgcccgtcag tgggcagagc
     2041 gcacatcgcc cacagtcccc gagaagttgg ggggaggggt cggcaattga accggtgcct
     2101 agagaaggtg gcgcggggta aactgggaaa gtgatgtcgt gtactggctc cgcctttttc
     2161 ccgagggtgg gggagaaccg tatataagtg cagtagtcgc cgtgaacgtt ctttttcgca
     2221 acgggtttgc cgccagaaca caggtaagtg ccgtgtgtgg ttcccgcggg cctggcctct
     2281 ttacgggtta tggcccttgc gtgccttgaa ttacttccac ctggctgcag tacgtgattc
     2341 ttgatcccga gcttcgggtt ggaagtgggt gggagagttc gaggccttgc gcttaaggag
     2401 ccccttcgcc tcgtgcttga gttgaggcct ggcctgggcg ctggggccgc cgcgtgcgaa
     2461 tctggtggca ccttcgcgcc tgtctcgctg ctttcgataa gtctctagcc atttaaaatt
     2521 tttgatgacc tgctgcgacg ctttttttct ggcaagatag tcttgtaaat gcgggccaag
     2581 atctgcacac tggtatttcg gtttttgggg ccgcgggcgg cgacggggcc cgtgcgtccc
     2641 agcgcacatg ttcggcgagg cggggcctgc gagcgcggcc accgagaatc ggacgggggt
     2701 agtctcaagc tggccggcct gctctggtgc ctggcctcgc gccgccgtgt atcgccccgc
     2761 cctgggcggc aaggctggcc cggtcggcac cagttgcgtg agcggaaaga tggccgcttc
     2821 ccggccctgc tgcagggagc tcaaaatgga ggacgcggcg ctcgggagag cgggcgggtg
     2881 agtcacccac acaaaggaaa agggcctttc cgtcctcagc cgtcgcttca tgtgactcca
     2941 cggagtaccg ggcgccgtcc aggcacctcg attagttctc gagcttttgg agtacgtcgt
     3001 ctttaggttg gggggagggg ttttatgcga tggagtttcc ccacactgag tgggtggaga
     3061 ctgaagttag gccagcttgg cacttgatgt aattctcctt ggaatttgcc ctttttgagt
     3121 ttggatcttg gttcattctc aagcctcaga cagtggttca aagttttttt cttccatttc
     3181 aggtgtcgtg agcaattgga tccccgggcg gccgcgaatt cgtcgacaat caacctctgg
     3241 attacaaaat ttgtgaaaga ttgactggta ttcttaacta tgttgctcct tttacgctat
     3301 gtggatacgc tgctttaatg cctttgtatc atgctattgc ttcccgtatg gctttcattt
     3361 tctcctcctt gtataaatcc tggttgctgt ctctttatga ggagttgtgg cccgttgtca
     3421 ggcaacgtgg cgtggtgtgc actgtgtttg ctgacgcaac ccccactggt tggggcattg
     3481 ccaccacctg tcagctcctt tccgggactt tcgctttccc cctccctatt gccacggcgg
     3541 aactcatcgc cgcctgcctt gcccgctgct ggacaggggc tcggctgttg ggcactgaca
     3601 attccgtggt gttgtcgggg aaatcatcgt cctttccttg gctgctcgcc tgtgttgcca
     3661 cctggattct gcgcgggacg tccttctgct acgtcccttc ggccctcaat ccagcggacc
     3721 ttccttcccg cggcctgctg ccggctctgc ggcctcttcc gcgtcttcgc cttcgccctc
     3781 agacgagtcg gatctccctt tgggccgcct ccccgcctgg tacctttaag accaatgact
     3841 tacaaggcag ctgtagatct tagccacttt ttaaaagaaa aggggggact ggaagggcta
     3901 attcactccc aacgaaaata agatctgctt tttgcttgta ctgggtctct ctggttagac
     3961 cagatctgag cctgggagct ctctggctaa ctagggaacc cactgcttaa gcctcaataa
     4021 agcttgcctt gagtgcttca agtagtgtgt gcccgtctgt tgtgtgactc tggtaactag
     4081 agatccctca gaccctttta gtcagtgtgg aaaatctcta gcagtagtag ttcatgtcat
     4141 cttattattc agtatttata acttgcaaag aaatgaatat cagagagtga gaggaacttg
     4201 tttattgcag cttataatgg ttacaaataa agcaatagca tcacaaattt cacaaataaa
     4261 gcattttttt cactgcattc tagttgtggt ttgtccaaac tcatcaatgt atcttatcat
     4321 gtctggctct agctatcccg cccctaactc cgcccagttc cgcccattct ccgccccatg
     4381 gctgactaat tttttttatt tatgcagagg ccgaggccgc ctcggcctct gagctattcc
     4441 agaagtagtg aggaggcttt tttggaggcc tagacttttg cagagacggc ccaaattcgt
     4501 aatcatggtc atagctgttt cctgtgtgaa attgttatcc gctcacaatt ccacacaaca
     4561 tacgagccgg aagcataaag tgtaaagcct ggggtgccta atgagtgagc taactcacat
     4621 taattgcgtt gcgctcactg cccgctttcc agtcgggaaa cctgtcgtgc cagctgcatt
     4681 aatgaatcgg ccaacgcgcg gggagaggcg gtttgcgtat tgggcgctct tccgcttcct
     4741 cgctcactga ctcgctgcgc tcggtcgttc ggctgcggcg agcggtatca gctcactcaa
     4801 aggcggtaat acggttatcc acagaatcag gggataacgc aggaaagaac atgtgagcaa
     4861 aaggccagca aaaggccagg aaccgtaaaa aggccgcgtt gctggcgttt ttccataggc
     4921 tccgcccccc tgacgagcat cacaaaaatc gacgctcaag tcagaggtgg cgaaacccga
     4981 caggactata aagataccag gcgtttcccc ctggaagctc cctcgtgcgc tctcctgttc
     5041 cgaccctgcc gcttaccgga tacctgtccg cctttctccc ttcgggaagc gtggcgcttt
     5101 ctcatagctc acgctgtagg tatctcagtt cggtgtaggt cgttcgctcc aagctgggct
     5161 gtgtgcacga accccccgtt cagcccgacc gctgcgcctt atccggtaac tatcgtcttg
     5221 agtccaaccc ggtaagacac gacttatcgc cactggcagc agccactggt aacaggatta
     5281 gcagagcgag gtatgtaggc ggtgctacag agttcttgaa gtggtggcct aactacggct
     5341 acactagaag gacagtattt ggtatctgcg ctctgctgaa gccagttacc ttcggaaaaa
     5401 gagttggtag ctcttgatcc ggcaaacaaa ccaccgctgg tagcggtggt ttttttgttt
     5461 gcaagcagca gattacgcgc agaaaaaaag gatctcaaga agatcctttg atcttttcta
     5521 cggggtctga cgctcagtgg aacgaaaact cacgttaagg gattttggtc atgagattat
     5581 caaaaaggat cttcacctag atccttttaa attaaaaatg aagttttaaa tcaatctaaa
     5641 gtatatatga gtaaacttgg tctgacagtt accaatgctt aatcagtgag gcacctatct
     5701 cagcgatctg tctatttcgt tcatccatag ttgcctgact ccccgtcgtg tagataacta
     5761 cgatacggga gggcttacca tctggcccca gtgctgcaat gataccgcga gacccacgct
     5821 caccggctcc agatttatca gcaataaacc agccagccgg aagggccgag cgcagaagtg
     5881 gtcctgcaac tttatccgcc tccatccagt ctattaattg ttgccgggaa gctagagtaa
     5941 gtagttcgcc agttaatagt ttgcgcaacg ttgttgccat tgctacaggc atcgtggtgt
     6001 cacgctcgtc gtttggtatg gcttcattca gctccggttc ccaacgatca aggcgagtta
     6061 catgatcccc catgttgtgc aaaaaagcgg ttagctcctt cggtcctccg atcgttgtca
     6121 gaagtaagtt ggccgcagtg ttatcactca tggttatggc agcactgcat aattctctta
     6181 ctgtcatgcc atccgtaaga tgcttttctg tgactggtga gtactcaacc aagtcattct
     6241 gagaatagtg tatgcggcga ccgagttgct cttgcccggc gtcaatacgg gataataccg
     6301 cgccacatag cagaacttta aaagtgctca tcattggaaa acgttcttcg gggcgaaaac
     6361 tctcaaggat cttaccgctg ttgagatcca gttcgatgta acccactcgt gcacccaact
     6421 gatcttcagc atcttttact ttcaccagcg tttctgggtg agcaaaaaca ggaaggcaaa
     6481 atgccgcaaa aaagggaata agggcgacac ggaaatgttg aatactcata ctcttccttt
     6541 ttcaatatta ttgaagcatt tatcagggtt attgtctcat gagcggatac atatttgaat
     6601 gtatttagaa aaataaacaa ataggggttc cgcgcacatt tccccgaaaa gtgccacctg
     6661 acgtctaaga aaccattatt atcatgacat taacctataa aaataggcgt atcacgaggc
     6721 cctttcgtct cgcgcgtttc ggtgatgacg gtgaaaacct ctgacacatg cagctcccgg
     6781 agacggtcac agcttgtctg taagcggatg ccgggagcag acaagcccgt cagggcgcgt
     6841 cagcgggtgt tggcgggtgt cggggctggc ttaactatgc ggcatcagag cagattgtac
     6901 tgagagtgca ccatatgcgg tgtgaaatac cgcacagatg cgtaaggaga aaataccgca
     6961 tcaggcgcca ttcgccattc aggctgcgca actgttggga agggcgatcg gtgcgggcct
     7021 cttcgctatt acgccagctg gcgaaagggg gatgtgctgc aaggcgatta agttgggtaa
     7081 cgccagggtt ttcccagtca cgacgttgta aaacgacggc cagtgccaag ctg
//
