Features (pLannotate 1.2.2; 24 found; start..end, strand, type, name):
    141..367     -  promoter       RSV promoter: Rous sarcoma virus enhancer/promoter
    381..535     +  CDS            lacZα (fragment): LacZα fragment of β-galactosidase; lacZ fragment
    541..640     -  misc_feature   bom (fragment): basis of mobility region from pBR322
    742..777     -  CDS            rop (fragment): Rop protein, which maintains plasmids at low copy number; rop
    872..976     +  promoter       AmpR promoter: bla
    977..1837    +  CDS            AmpR: β-lactamase; bla; confers resistance to ampicillin, carbenicillin, and related antibiotics
   2008..2596    +  rep_origin     ori: high-copy-number ColE1/pMB1/pBR322/pUC origin of replication
   2779..2871    +  CDS            lacI (fragment): lac repressor; lacI; The lac repressor binds to the lac operator to inhibit transcription in E. coli. This inhibition can be relieved by adding lactose or isopropyl-β-D-thiogalactopyranoside (IPTG).
   2884..2905    +  protein_bind   CAP binding site: CAP binding activates transcription in the presence of cAMP. E. coli catabolite activator protein
   2920..2950    +  promoter       lac promoter: promoter for the E. coli lac operon
   2958..2974    +  protein_bind   lac operator: The lac repressor binds to the lac operator to inhibit transcription in E. coli. This inhibition can be relieved by adding lactose or isopropyl-β-D-thiogalactopyranoside (IPTG). lac repressor encoded by lacI
   3031..3166    -  rep_origin     SV40 ori: SV40 origin of replication
   3206..3327    -  polyA_signal   SV40 poly(A) signal: SV40 polyadenylation signal
   3399..3579    -  LTR            5' LTR (truncated): truncated 5' long terminal repeat (LTR) from HIV-1
   3604..3711    -  CDS            nef (fragment): NEF_SIVS4 - Experimental evidence at protein level: Swiss-Prot protein existence level 1. Interferes with TCR signaling from the cell membrane. Interacts with CD247/TCRZ (TCR zeta chain) and exert potent down- regulation of cell surface TCR/CD3 complexes. From Simian immunodeficiency virus (isolate F236/smH4) (SIV-sm) (Simian immunodeficiency virus sooty mangabey monkey).
   3706..4294    -  misc_feature   WPRE: woodchuck hepatitis virus posttranscriptional regulatory element
   4331..5509    -  promoter       EF-1α promoter: strong constitutive promoter for human elongation factor EF-1α
   5516..5582    -  CDS            small t antigen (fragment): SV40 (simian virus 40) small t antigen
   5607..5723    -  misc_feature   cPPT/CTS: central polypurine tract and central termination sequence of HIV-1
   5742..5842    -  CDS            Rev (fragment): human immunodeficiency virus 1 (HIV-1) Rev protein; rev; enhances nuclear export of unspliced and incompletely spliced viral mRNAs
   6219..6452    -  misc_feature   RRE: The Rev response element (RRE) of HIV-1 allows for Rev-dependent mRNA export from the nucleus to the cytoplasm.
   6623..6961    -  CDS            HIV-1 gag (fragment): gag protein from human immunodeficiency virus 1; gag
   6945..7070    -  misc_feature   HIV-1 Ψ: packaging signal of human immunodeficiency virus type 1
   7117..140     -  LTR            5' LTR (truncated) (across the origin): truncated 5' long terminal repeat (LTR) from HIV-1
>Addgene plasmid #72266 | pCDH-EF1 | addgene full sequence | sequence record 447561 | Addgene NGS Result
CTCTAGTTACCAGAGTCACACAACAGACGGGCACACACTACTTGAAGCACTCAAGGCAAGCTTTATTGAG
GCTTAAGCAGTGGGTTCCCTAGTTAGCCAGAGAGCTCCCAGGCTCAGATCTGGTCTAACCAGAGAGACCC
GTTTATGTATCGAGCTAGGCACTTAAATACAATATCTCTGCAATGCGGCAATTCAGTGGTTCGTCCAATC
CATGTCAGACCCGTCTGTTGCCTTCCTAATAAGGCACGATCGTACCACCTTACTTCCACCAATCGGCATG
CACGGTGCTTTTTCTCTCCTTGTAAGGCATGTTGCTAACTCATCGTTACCATGTTGCAAGACTACAAGAG
TATTGCATAAGACTACACGCGTCAGCTTGGCACTGGCCGTCGTTTTACAACGTCGTGACTGGGAAAACCC
TGGCGTTACCCAACTTAATCGCCTTGCAGCACATCCCCCTTTCGCCAGCTGGCGTAATAGCGAAGAGGCC
CGCACCGATCGCCCTTCCCAACAGTTGCGCAGCCTGAATGGCGAATGGCGCCTGATGCGGTATTTTCTCC
TTACGCATCTGTGCGGTATTTCACACCGCATATGGTGCACTCTCAGTACAATCTGCTCTGATGCCGCATA
GTTAAGCCAGCCCCGACACCCGCCAACACCCGCTGACGCGCCCTGACGGGCTTGTCTGCTCCCGGCATCC
GCTTACAGACAAGCTGTGACCGTCTCCGGGAGCTGCATGTGTCAGAGGTTTTCACCGTCATCACCGAAAC
GCGCGAGACGAAAGGGCCTCGTGATACGCCTATTTTTATAGGTTAATGTCATGATAATAATGGTTTCTTA
GACGTCAGGTGGCACTTTTCGGGGAAATGTGCGCGGAACCCCTATTTGTTTATTTTTCTAAATACATTCA
AATATGTATCCGCTCATGAGACAATAACCCTGATAAATGCTTCAATAATATTGAAAAAGGAAGAGTATGA
GTATTCAACATTTCCGTGTCGCCCTTATTCCCTTTTTTGCGGCATTTTGCCTTCCTGTTTTTGCTCACCC
AGAAACGCTGGTGAAAGTAAAAGATGCTGAAGATCAGTTGGGTGCACGAGTGGGTTACATCGAACTGGAT
CTCAACAGCGGTAAGATCCTTGAGAGTTTTCGCCCCGAAGAACGTTTTCCAATGATGAGCACTTTTAAAG
TTCTGCTATGTGGCGCGGTATTATCCCGTATTGACGCCGGGCAAGAGCAACTCGGTCGCCGCATACACTA
TTCTCAGAATGACTTGGTTGAGTACTCACCAGTCACAGAAAAGCATCTTACGGATGGCATGACAGTAAGA
GAATTATGCAGTGCTGCCATAACCATGAGTGATAACACTGCGGCCAACTTACTTCTGACAACGATCGGAG
GACCGAAGGAGCTAACCGCTTTTTTGCACAACATGGGGGATCATGTAACTCGCCTTGATCGTTGGGAACC
GGAGCTGAATGAAGCCATACCAAACGACGAGCGTGACACCACGATGCCTGTAGCAATGGCAACAACGTTG
CGCAAACTATTAACTGGCGAACTACTTACTCTAGCTTCCCGGCAACAATTAATAGACTGGATGGAGGCGG
ATAAAGTTGCAGGACCACTTCTGCGCTCGGCCCTTCCGGCTGGCTGGTTTATTGCTGATAAATCTGGAGC
CGGTGAGCGTGGGTCTCGCGGTATCATTGCAGCACTGGGGCCAGATGGTAAGCCCTCCCGTATCGTAGTT
ATCTACACGACGGGGAGTCAGGCAACTATGGATGAACGAAATAGACAGATCGCTGAGATAGGTGCCTCAC
TGATTAAGCATTGGTAACTGTCAGACCAAGTTTACTCATATATACTTTAGATTGATTTAAAACTTCATTT
TTAATTTAAAAGGATCTAGGTGAAGATCCTTTTTGATAATCTCATGACCAAAATCCCTTAACGTGAGTTT
TCGTTCCACTGAGCGTCAGACCCCGTAGAAAAGATCAAAGGATCTTCTTGAGATCCTTTTTTTCTGCGCG
TAATCTGCTGCTTGCAAACAAAAAAACCACCGCTACCAGCGGTGGTTTGTTTGCCGGATCAAGAGCTACC
AACTCTTTTTCCGAAGGTAACTGGCTTCAGCAGAGCGCAGATACCAAATACTGTTCTTCTAGTGTAGCCG
TAGTTAGGCCACCACTTCAAGAACTCTGTAGCACCGCCTACATACCTCGCTCTGCTAATCCTGTTACCAG
TGGCTGCTGCCAGTGGCGATAAGTCGTGTCTTACCGGGTTGGACTCAAGACGATAGTTACCGGATAAGGC
GCAGCGGTCGGGCTGAACGGGGGGTTCGTGCACACAGCCCAGCTTGGAGCGAACGACCTACACCGAACTG
AGATACCTACAGCGTGAGCTATGAGAAAGCGCCACGCTTCCCGAAGGGAGAAAGGCGGACAGGTATCCGG
TAAGCGGCAGGGTCGGAACAGGAGAGCGCACGAGGGAGCTTCCAGGGGGAAACGCCTGGTATCTTTATAG
TCCTGTCGGGTTTCGCCACCTCTGACTTGAGCGTCGATTTTTGTGATGCTCGTCAGGGGGGCGGAGCCTA
TGGAAAAACGCCAGCAACGCGGCCTTTTTACGGTTCCTGGCCTTTTGCTGGCCTTTTGCTCACATGTTCT
TTCCTGCGTTATCCCCTGATTCTGTGGATAACCGTATTACCGCCTTTGAGTGAGCTGATACCGCTCGCCG
CAGCCGAACGACCGAGCGCAGCGAGTCAGTGAGCGAGGAAGCGGAAGAGCGCCCAATACGCAAACCGCCT
CTCCCCGCGCGTTGGCCGATTCATTAATGCAGCTGGCACGACAGGTTTCCCGACTGGAAAGCGGGCAGTG
AGCGCAACGCAATTAATGTGAGTTAGCTCACTCATTAGGCACCCCAGGCTTTACACTTTATGCTTCCGGC
TCGTATGTTGTGTGGAATTGTGAGCGGATAACAATTTCACACAGGAAACAGCTATGACATGATTACGAAT
TTGGTCTCTGCAAAAGTCTAGGCCTCCAAAAAAGCCTCCTCACTACTTCTGGAATAGCTCAGAGGCCGAG
GCGGCCTCGGCCTCTGCATAAATAAAAAAAATTAGTCAGCCATGGGGCGGAGAATGGGCGGAACTGGGCG
GAGTTAGGGGCGGGATGGGCGGAGTTAGGGGCGGGATAGCTAGAGCCAGACATGATAAGATACATTGATG
AGTTTGGACAAACCACAACTAGAATGCAGTGAAAAAAATGCTTTATTTGTGAAATTTGTGATGCTATTGC
TTTATTTGTAACCATTATAAGCTGCAATAAACAAGTTCCTCTCACTCTCTGATATTCATTTCTTTGCAAG
TTATAAATACTGAATAATAAGATGACATGAACTACTACTGCTAGAGATTTTCCACACTGACTAAAAGGGT
CTGAGGGATCTCTAGTTACCAGAGTCACACAACAGACGGGCACACACTACTTGAAGCACTCAAGGCAAGC
TTTATTGAGGCTTAAGCAGTGGGTTCCCTAGTTAGCCAGAGAGCTCCCAGGCTCAGATCTGGTCTAACCA
GAGAGACCCAGTACAAGCAAAAAGCAGATCTTATCTTCGTTGGGAGTGAATTAGCCCTTCCAGTCCCCCC
TTTTCTTTTAAAAAGTGGCTAAGATCTACAGCTGCCTTGTAAGTCATTGGTCTTAAAGGTACCAGGCGGG
GAGGCGGCCCAAAGGGAGATCCGACTCGTCTGAGGGCGAAGGCGAAGACGCGGAAGAGGCCGCAGAGCCG
GCAGCAGGCCGCGGGAAGGAAGGTCCGCTGGATTGAGGGCCGAAGGGACGTAGCAGAAGGACGTCCCGCG
CAGAATCCAGGTGGCAACACAGGCGAGCAGCCAAGGAAAGGACGATGATTTCCCCGACAACACCACGGAA
TTGTCAGTGCCCAACAGCCGAGCCCCTGTCCAGCAGCGGGCAAGGCAGGCGGCGATGAGTTCCGCCGTGG
CAATAGGGAGGGGGAAAGCGAAAGTCCCGGAAAGGAGCTGACAGGTGGTGGCAATGCCCCAACCAGTGGG
GGTTGCGTCAGCAAACACAGTGCACACCACGCCACGTTGCCTGACAACGGGCCACAACTCCTCATAAAGA
GACAGCAACCAGGATTTATACAAGGAGGAGAAAATGAAAGCCATACGGGAAGCAATAGCATGATACAAAG
GCATTAAAGCAGCGTATCCACATAGCGTAAAAGGAGCAACATAGTTAAGAATACCAGTCAATCTTTCACA
AATTTTGTAATCCAGAGGTTGATTGTCGACGAATTCGCGGCCGCCCGGGGATCCAATTCCTCACGACACC
TGAAATGGAAGAAAAAAACTTTGAACCACTGTCTGAGGCTTGAGAATGAACCAAGATCCAAACTCAAAAA
GGGCAAATTCCAAGGAGAATTACATCAAGTGCCAAGCTGGCCTAACTTCAGTCTCCACCCACTCAGTGTG
GGGAAACTCCATCGCATAAAACCCCTCCCCCCAACCTAAAGACGACGTACTCCAAAAGCTCGAGAACTAA
TCGAGGTGCCTGGACGGCGCCCGGTACTCCGTGGAGTCACATGAAGCGACGGCTGAGGACGGAAAGGCCC
TTTTCCTTTGTGTGGGTGACTCACCCGCCCGCTCTCCCGAGCGCCGCGTCCTCCATTTTGAGCTCCCTGC
AGCAGGGCCGGGAAGCGGCCATCTTTCCGCTCACGCAACTGGTGCCGACCGGGCCAGCCTTGCCGCCCAG
GGCGGGGCGATACACGGCGGCGCGAGGCCAGGCACCAGAGCAGGCCGGCCAGCTTGAGACTACCCCCGTC
CGATTCTCGGTGGCCGCGCTCGCAGGCCCCGCCTCGCCGAACATGTGCGCTGGGACGCACGGGCCCCGTC
GCCGCCCGCGGCCCCAAAAACCGAAATACCAGTGTGCAGATCTTGGCCCGCATTTACAAGACTATCTTGC
CAGAAAAAAAGCGTCGCAGCAGGTCATCAAAAATTTTAAATGGCTAGAGACTTATCGAAAGCAGCGAGAC
AGGCGCGAAGGTGCCACCAGATTCGCACGCGGCGGCCCCAGCGCCCAGGCCAGGCCTCAACTCAAGCACG
AGGCGAAGGGGCTCCTTAAGCGCAAGGCCTCGAACTCTCCCACCCACTTCCAACCCGAAGCTCGGGATCA
AGAATCACGTACTGCAGCCAGGTGGAAGTAATTCAAGGCACGCAAGGGCCATAACCCGTAAAGAGGCCAG
GCCCGCGGGAACCACACACGGCACTTACCTGTGTTCTGGCGGCAAACCCGTTGCGAAAAAGAACGTTCAC
GGCGACTACTGCACTTATATACGGTTCTCCCCCACCCTCGGGAAAAAGGCGGAGCCAGTACACGACATCA
CTTTCCCAGTTTACCCCGCGCCACCTTCTCTAGGCACCGGTTCAATTGCCGACCCCTCCCCCCAACTTCT
CGGGGACTGTGGGCGATGTGCGCTCTGCCCACTGACGGGCACCGGAGCCAATTCCCACTCCTTTCAAGAC
CTAGAAGGTCCATTAGCTGCAAAGATTCCTCTCTGTTTAAAACTTTATCCATCTTTGCAAAGCTATCGAT
ATCGATAAAATTTTGAATTTTGTAATTTGTTTTTGTAATTCTTTAGTTTGTATGTCTGTTGCTATTATGT
CTACTATTCTTTCCCCTGCACTGTACCCCCCAATCCCCCCTTTTCTTTTAAAAGTTAACCGATACCGTCG
AGATCCGTTCACTAATCGAATGGATCTGTCTCTGTCTCTCTCTCCACCTTCTTCTTCTATTCCTTCGGGC
CTGTCGGGTCCCCTCGGGGTTGGGAGGTGGGTCTGAAACGATAATGGTGAATATCCCTGCCTAACTCTAT
TCACTATAGAAAGTACAGCAAAAACTATTCTTAAACCTACCAAGCCTCCTACTATCATTATGAATAATTT
TATATACCACAGCCAATTTGTTATGTTAAACCAATTCCACAAACTTGCCCATTTATCTAATTCCAATAAT
TCTTGTTCATTCTTTTCTTGCTGGTTTTGCGATTCTTCAATTAAGGAGTGTATTAAGCTTGTGTAATTGT
TAATTTCTCTGTCCCACTCCATCCAGGTCGTGTGATTCCAAATCTGTTCCAGAGATTTATTACTCCAACT
AGCATTCCAAGGCACAGCAGTGGTGCAAATGAGTTTTCCAGAGCAACCCCAAATCCCCAGGAGCTGTTGA
TCCTTTAGGTATCTTTCCACAGCCAGGATTCTTGCCTGGAGCTGCTTGATGCCCCAGACTGTGAGTTGCA
ACAGATGCTGTTGCGCCTCAATAGCCCTCAGCAAATTGTTCTGCTGCTGCACTATACCAGACAATAATTG
TCTGGCCTGTACCGTCAGCGTCATTGACGCTGCGCCCATAGTGCTTCCTGCTGCTCCCAAGAACCCAAGG
AACAAAGCTCCTATTCCCACTGCTCTTTTTTCTCTCTGCACCACTCTTCTCTTTGCCTTGGTGGGTGCTA
CTCCTAATGGTTCAATTTTTACTACTTTATATTTATATAATTCACTTCTCCAATTGTCCCTCATATCTCC
TCCTCCAGGTCTGAAGATCAGTGGCCGCTTGCTGTGCGGTGGTCTTACTTTTGTTTTGCTCTTCCTCTAT
CTTGTCTAAAGCTTCCTTGGTGTCTTTTATCTCTATCCTTTGATGCACACAATAGAGGGTTGCTACTGTA
TTATATAATGATCTAAGTTCTTCTGATCCTGTCTGAAGGGATGGTTGTAGCTGTCCCAGTATTTGTCTAC
AGCCTTCTGATGTTTCTAACAGGCCAGGATTAACTGCGAATCGTTCTAGCTCCCTGCTTGCCCATACTAT
ATGTTTTAATTTATATTTTTTCTTTCCCCCTGGCCTTAACCGAATTTTTTCCCATCGCGATCTAATTCTC
CCCCGCTTAATACTGACGCTCTCGCACCCATCTCTCTCCTTCTAGCCTCCGCTAGTCAAAATTTTTGGCG
TACTCACCAGTCGCCGCCCCTCGCCTCTTGCCGTGCGCGCTTCAGCAAGCCGAGTCCTGCGTCGAGAGAG
CTCCTCTGGTTTCCCTTTCGCTTTCAAGTCCCTGTTCGGGCGCCACTGCTAGAGATTTTCCACACTGACT
AAAAGGGTCTGAGGGAT
