>Addgene plasmid #72266 | pCDH-EF1 | addgene partial sequence | sequence record 134566 | WPRE-R 5'-CATAGCGTAAAAGGAGCAACA-3'
ATCCAGAGGTTGATTGTCGACGAATTCGCGGCCGCCCGGGGATCCAATTCCTCACGACACCTGAAATGGA
AGAAAAAAACTTTGAACCACTGTCTGAGGCTTGAGAATGAACCAAGATCCAAACTCAAAAAGGGCAAATT
CCAAGGAGAATTACATCAAGTGCCAAGCTGGCCTAACTTCAGTCTCCACCCACTCAGTGTGGGGAAACTC
CATCGCATAAAACCCCTCCCCCCAACCTAAAGACGACGTACTCCAAAAGCTCGAGAACTAATCGAGGTGC
CTGGACGGCGCCCGGTACTCCGTGGAGTCACATGAAGCGACGGCTGAGGACGGAAAGGCCCTTTTCCTTT
GTGTGGGTGACTCACCCGCCCGCTCTCCCGAGCGCCGCGTCCTCCATTTTGAGCTCCCTGCAGCAGGGCC
GGGAAGCGGCCATCTTTCCGCTCACGCAACTGGTGCCGACCGGGCCAGCCTTGCCGCCCAGGGCGGGGCG
ATACACGGCGGCGCGAGGCCAGGCACCAGAGCAGGCCGGCCAGCTTGAGACTACCCCCGTCCGATTCTCG
GTGGCCGCGCTCGCAGGCCCCGCCTCGCCGAACATGTGCGCTGGGACGCACGGGCCCCGTCGCCGCCCGC
GGCCCCAAAAACCGAAATACCAGTGTGCAGATCTTGGCCCGCATTTACAAGACTATCTTGCCAGAAAAAA
AGCGTCGCAGCAGGTCATCAAAAATTTTAAATGGCTAGAGACTTATCGAAAGCAGCGAGACAGGCGCGAA
GGTGCCACCAGATTCGCACGCGGCGGCCC
