>Addgene plasmid #72266 | pCDH-EF1 | addgene partial sequence | sequence record 134567 | pTYF-5 5'-GTAGACATAATAGCAACAGAC-3'
AAATTCAAAATTTTATCGATATCGATAGCTTTGCAAAGATGGATAAAGTTTTAAACAGAGAGGAATCTTT
GCAGCTAATGGACCTTCTAGGTCTTGAAAGGAGTGGGAATTGGCTCCGGTGCCCGTCAGTGGGCAGAGCG
CACATCGCCCACAGTCCCCGAGAAGTTGGGGGGAGGGGTCGGCAATTGAACCGGTGCCTAGAGAAGGTGG
CGCGGGGTAAACTGGGAAAGTGATGTCGTGTACTGGCTCCGCCTTTTTCCCGAGGGTGGGGGAGAACCGT
ATATAAGTGCAGTAGTCGCCGTGAACGTTCTTTTTCGCAACGGGTTTGCCGCCAGAACACAGGTAAGTGC
CGTGTGTGGTTCCCGCGGGCCTGGCCTCTTTACGGGTTATGGCCCTTGCGTGCCTTGAATTACTTCCACC
TGGCTGCAGTACGTGATTCTTGATCCCGAGCTTCGGGTTGGAAGTGGGTGGGAGAGTTCGAGGCCTTGCG
CTTAAGGAGCCCCTTCGCCTCGTGCTTGAGTTGAGGCCTGGCCTGGGCGCTGGGGCCGCCGCGTGCGAAT
CTGGTGGCACCTTCGCGCCTGTCTCGCTGCTTTCGATAAGTCTCTAGCCATTTAAAATTTTTGATGACCT
GCTGCGACGCTTTTTTTCTGGCAAGATAGTCTTGTAAATGCGGGCCAAGATCTGCACACTGGTATTTCGG
TTTTTGGGGCCGCGGGCGGCGACGGGGCCCGTGCGTCCCAGCGCACATGTTCGGCGAGGCGGGGCCTGCG
AGCGCGGCCACCGAGAATCGGACGGG
